Addgene plasmid #119038: pTol2-elavl3-Voltron-ST
Purpose: Pan neuronal expression of soma-localized Voltron in zebrafish
Depositing lab: Eric Schreiter. Depositing organization: HHMI, Janelia Research Campus. Publication: Bright and photostable chemigenetic indicators for extended in vivo voltage imaging. Abdelfattah AS, Kawashima T, Singh A, Novak O, Liu H, Shuai Y, Huang YC, Campagnola L, Seeman SC, Yu J, Zheng J, Grimm JB, Patel R, Friedrich J, Mensh BD, Paninski L, Macklin JJ, Murphy GJ, Podgorski K, Lin BJ, Chen TW, Turner GC, Liu Z, Koyama M, Svoboda K, Ahrens MB, Lavis LD, Schreiter ER. Science. 2019 Aug 1. pii: science.aav6416. doi: 10.1126/science.aav6416. PubMed 31371562.
Backbone
  Vector backbone: pTol2-elavl3
  Vector type: Zebrafish expression
Growth in bacteria
  Bacterial resistance: Ampicillin, 100 μg/mL
  Growth temperature: 37°C
  Growth strain: DH5alpha
  Copy number: High Copy
Gene/Insert
  Gene/Insert name: Voltron-ST
  Species: Synthetic
  Promoter: elavl3
  Cloning method: Gibson Cloning
  Sequencing primers: 5′ Unknown
Terms and licenses: Academic/Nonprofit Terms; Industry Terms: Not Available to Industry
Depositor comments: 5' cloning site: AgeI, 3' cloning site: AgeI
How to cite: pTol2-elavl3-Voltron-ST was a gift from Eric Schreiter (Addgene plasmid # 119038 ; http://n2t.net/addgene:119038 ; RRID:Addgene_119038)
