[The description below was written by a language model from this plasmid's Addgene catalogue record and pLannotate feature annotations shown in this document.]
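Description:
pTol2-elavl3-Voltron-ST is a zebrafish expression plasmid of about 14.4 kb, built on the pTol2-elavl3 backbone for pan-neuronal expression of a soma-localized voltage indicator. It is propagated in E. coli on a high-copy ColE1/pUC-type origin with ampicillin selection (AmpR with its bla promoter). pBluescript-style remnants (lac promoter and operator, T3 promoter, partial multiple cloning site, a fragment of an M13/f1 origin) indicate a standard cloning-vector skeleton. The backbone name implies Tol2 transposon arms for transposase-mediated genomic integration. The automated annotation does not label these, but a medaka tyrosinase fragment next to the bacterial backbone fits this, since Tol2 was originally found inserted in that medaka gene.

The synthetic Voltron-ST insert was placed by Gibson assembly at an AgeI site, under the elavl3 promoter, which drives expression broadly in neurons. The promoter is not annotated, but a large unannotated stretch upstream of the coding region would accommodate it. Only the 3' part of the open reading frame is recognised: a HaloTag domain, which covalently captures chloroalkane-linked dyes, fused directly to a fragment of rat Kcnb1 (Kv2.1) that presumably supplies the soma-targeting "ST" function. The voltage-sensing portion of Voltron upstream of HaloTag is not annotated, so the record does not specify it. An SV40 polyadenylation signal follows the cassette. The short ADH1 promoter hit is probably a spurious match.

The depositor and repository sequences differ by a few bases in length and in start point but carry the same features. The construct is used to generate zebrafish for chemigenetic voltage imaging, in which an applied fluorescent HaloTag ligand provides the bright, photostable signal.
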