Features (pLannotate 1.2.2; 16 found; start..end, strand, type, name):
      7..228     -  rep_origin     M13 ori (fragment) (sequence partly withheld): M13 bacteriophage origin of replication; arrow indicates direction of (+) strand synthesis
    228..515     +  CDS            tyr (fragment) (sequence partly withheld): TYRO_ORYLA - Also known as tyro. Experimental evidence at transcript level: Swiss-Prot protein existence level 2. This is a copper-containing oxidase that functions in the formation of pigments such as melanins and other polyphenolic compounds. From Oryzias latipes (Japanese rice fish) (Japanese killifish).
   3729..3748    +  promoter       ADH1 promoter (fragment): S. cerevisiae ADH1; promoter for alcohol dehydrogenase 1
  10136..11017   +  CDS            HaloTag®: modified bacterial dehalogenase that forms covalent bonds with chloroalkane derivatives
  11015..11305   +  CDS            Kcnb1 (fragment): KCNB1_RAT - Experimental evidence at protein level: Swiss-Prot protein existence level 1. Voltage-gated potassium channel that mediates transmembrane potassium transport in excitable membranes, primarily in the brain, but also in the pancreas and cardiovascular system. Contributes to the regulation of the action potential (AP) repolarization, duration and frequency of repetitive AP firing in neurons, muscle cells and endocrine cells and plays a role in homeostatic attenuation of electrical excitability throughout the brain (PubMed:10024359, PubMed:10618149, PubMed:12451110, PubMed:17379638, Pu
  11350..11484   -  polyA_signal   SV40 poly(A) signal: SV40 polyadenylation signal
  11507..11590   -  CDS            large T antigen (fragment): large T antigen from SV40 (simian virus 40)
  12156..12196   -  misc_feature   MCS (fragment): pBluescript multiple cloning site
  12209..12227   -  promoter       T3 promoter: promoter for bacteriophage T3 RNA polymerase
  12270..12292   -  protein_bind   lac operator (fragment): The lac repressor binds to the lac operator to inhibit transcription in E. coli. This inhibition can be relieved by adding lactose or isopropyl-β-D-thiogalactopyranoside (IPTG). lac repressor encoded by lacI
  12296..12326   -  promoter       lac promoter: promoter for the E. coli lac operon
  12341..12362   -  protein_bind   CAP binding site: CAP binding activates transcription in the presence of cAMP. E. coli catabolite activator protein
  12375..12467   -  CDS            lacI (fragment): lac repressor; lacI; The lac repressor binds to the lac operator to inhibit transcription in E. coli. This inhibition can be relieved by adding lactose or isopropyl-β-D-thiogalactopyranoside (IPTG).
  12650..13238   -  rep_origin     ori: high-copy-number ColE1/pMB1/pBR322/pUC origin of replication
  13409..14269   -  CDS            AmpR: β-lactamase; bla; confers resistance to ampicillin, carbenicillin, and related antibiotics
  14270..14374   -  promoter       AmpR promoter: bla
>Addgene plasmid #119038 | pTol2-elavl3-Voltron-ST | depositor full sequence | sequence record 225086 | pTol2-elavl3-Voltron-ST sequence 14393 bps
CCACCTAAATTGTAAGCGTTAATATTTTGTTAAAATTCGCGTTAAATTTTTGTTAAATCAGCTCATTTTT
TAACCAATAGGCCGAAATCGGCAAAATCCCTTATAAATCAAAAGAATAGACCGAGATAGGGT
[37 nt withheld, positions 133-169]
AAAGAACGTGGACTCCAACGTCAAAGG
[32 nt withheld, positions 197-228]
GCTGGCTAAGAACTCATCAGCCTCCCCGGTCCATCTACCCACGTACCAATGCACCAATTGGCCACAATGA
CGGCTACTACATGGTGCCATTCCTTCCTCTTTATAGGAATGGAGACTACCTCCTGTCCAACAAGGCTCTT
GGATACGAGTACGCCTACCTGTTGGACCCAGGTCATTGCACAACACCAGAAATGCCCTCTGATCTGCAAA
AGACGTGAATATCTGTTCAGACACCCATATCCACTCTGTTCCACACAGGTCAGAGGTTTGTCCAGGAGTT
CTTGACAGAGGTGTAAAAAGTACTCAAAAATTTTACTCAAGTGAAAGTACAAGTACTTAGGGAAAATTTT
ACTCAATTAAAAGTAAAAGTATCTGGCTAGAATCTTACTTGAGTAAAAGTAAAAAAGTACTCCATTAAAA
TTGTACTTGAGTATTAAGGAAGTAAAAGTAAAAGCAAGAAAGAAAACTAGAGATTCTTGTTTAAGCTTCC
CGGGTGTCGACGAATTCTCGAGCTATTCCTAAAGACCTTGGGTGACCAAAATCTTATTTTAATAAATAAA
ACTGTTTATTAAAACTTTTTTGTTTCAAAGAACCATATGTATAGTGAAATTTATAAAAATATCAATTTTT
AAAAAGCTGGTGTACTCATTTATGTTATGAACTCTAAAACCATATACTGACTGCAAGTGATGATGTATAG
AGTGATGTTTACGAGTAAACATATTTAGTTGTATACATCCTACTGAGCACATTTTGATGTATGAAATAAC
ATTACAAGCTTTATCCAAATTAAGCCATTTTAAAACACTGCCAATTGAAAATACAAATCCTGGAAAAAAT
CGTCTTTAGCGCAGTCATTTGAGCCATCCTAATCCGTTACCTCAGACCATAATAAGAAGGGATAACACTA
GCTGTAGCAATGGAACACATCTGTTTCACACAATCATATCTCCTGCGCCGGTGCTAAGCAGATTCAGCGT
GATCATAACATGCTTTCCACTCATAAATGTAAATTTACAATTTGCACATGTAAAACAGACACTTTTGAGA
TATTGGATAAAAAAACAAGAGTATATTGCTTAGTTTCATCCACCAGTCATCCCCACAGCGTTTGGAAGGC
CATAAAAAGTGTCTAAAATCAATGATCATTGAAAGAGCACAAGAGAGACTCTTACGCTGTAATGCCACTG
GGGACAAAAGTGACAGTCTCTTAATGGGCTCTTCTGGAGGGGCTCCTGAACATTAAAAATTATCAGCGAA
ATTACCGAAAGAGCTTCAAGCAACTGGCATGCTTGATCCTCTGCGTCGGGGCGGTGAATAGGTGCTTCAG
ATGCCCTCTTACCCACGGGCTGGATTCAGCTGCCCCGCTACCAGCGGAGACCCCCTAATGAGCCTCTGCA
ATTAAGTTTATTCATGTTAAGTGTGAACGGGGTGCGTGCGGAACTGTGGGCAGCTAACAGACCTGGGTTC
TTTGTGCCACAAGTGCTGCCTTTATTCGGCTCACAAAGCAGAAAACAACACCCGCACCTATAATGGCGCC
CTCGGCTGGGTCTAAGAAACGTGGCGAGTTGACAGAGCAGAGTGGGCGGGGTTAAGACAGACTGACAGCG
GGACCCATCTCCATCCTCTTATTAACGCTTAACGAGTGCCTTCCTCATGCAATATTCATCGCCACTAATA
TCATCCAAGCTCTGAGCTGAGCTGGCCACTTATGTAAGGCAATTATGTAAAATATCAGACAGGGCCCACA
CTCAGAATCTGACTGGGGTAGAGACGCGGGACGAGAACCGAGAGCAAGAACTGAAAGTGAAAGTGACCAC
TAAAGGGAGGAGAGGACAGAGGGGCAGGATGTGTCAAGATTACCAGAGAACACTTGGCCAGAAATGCGCA
ACCATTGGAGCTCTCCGGATTACCCAAAGGTTAACGAGTTTGAACGCCTCTGCCCACTCGCCCATCTCTG
ATGGTTTCCCAAGAACTCCTCAAGCAAAATATATATAATTGTGTGTATTATGCACAGACACGAGAAAATG
CTGTTTTTCTGATCTGCATTACAGCACATTTGCCCGCCAACGACAATACCACCCACTCGGTACCTCGCTG
ACTCCTGATGCCTGATACCTGCGCGGTGACTGTCTACAATCTGCATAATCAAGAGAAGTTGTGTTGAAGA
CGAGCGCCACACAACCGTTTCCACAAGGTCACCCAAGGCCGGTGCAGATGTAGGTGAGGTCTCCATAAAC
AGACTGAAATAAACACATCCTCCGCTGGGAACAACAACCCCCTCACGCCTCATGCATTTCCATAAGCCTA
CATGCATCTCTTCCAACTTATGGAGACTCGCACCTACCAACATCCGCACAACAAAGATATACAGAGCGCG
CTCCCTCAGGTCAAGGCCCTGTGGGGGTCTGTGCAGAAATAGGTCATTTGTCACACATCAAGTCCTGGGG
CAGGAGATGCATTATAGATGAGACCAAACAGCCTGTCTCGGTGAGCTCTACCCACTCCCTGAGACTAGAA
ATGGGGGAAGGGAGCTTGAGATAACAACCGCTGCAATCACTGTGTCGATGTTTAATATCAGCACCAACCG
GGAACAATAAGGAGATGGGTGCATTCATGTTCACATCTTACCAGTCAAGTATCATCGAACCGGCTTGATA
ACCACACCTCGTGTAATAGCTGAGCAGATAGTTGTCATTTTAAAGCGTTGGCCTTTGTCGATTATGTAAT
GCGCACATTCAACACATGGTAATATAGAAACGGTTATGTCGAGGTTGTTTTGTCCAGAGATGACCTTCAC
ACAGTTACAGCCGCTCTGCATCCACACAAATGGAGGACTTAATCGTGGACTGCATTCTTAGAAATGATCT
ACAAAGACAAATAATGTGAAATCAAGAAAGGACAAAATTTAAGTAAGGGGATGAGGGAGAGAGAGAACGA
GGGGCAAGGAGAAAGCATGGCTCCTGTCTTTTTCTGCACCCATCTGTTCGGAGTGCAGGTGGAGCTCTAT
TCACTCAGCTCTGCATGTGTGTTTGGGGGGGGCAGGAAGAAAGGGAGGGCAAAAGGAAGAGTGGAGAGAT
GGTGGGGGCTGGAGGGATGGGGGGTTCTCGGTGATCTCTCCTGAAGGGGATAATGGGAGAGCAGCGCTTT
GCAATGGCTGCCATGTAGTACCCTCCCTGCACAATTAGCCAATCAGCAGCAAGCTCTGCCAGCCAGAAGG
ACACATAAAAGAAGAACATTGCAGCAGAGGCACAGAAGGAGCCTGCGAGGAGCTGGGAAATACACACACA
ACAGCAGAACCACAACACCCTCCCCTGGACACACCCTACTGGGGATCACTGCTTTTCTTTTTTTCTGAAC
CATCGCCCACGCCACACGGAGAGAAATCTCTCTCTCATCATCATCCTGAAGAAAACCCCCTTATCCTCAT
TTTCACACTGCTGAGGAAAACCTACAATCGCACGGGCTGAGATTTCCTGGCGAAGACTGTCCTTTTTCCT
TTTTCTTTTTTTTTCTTTTCCTTTGGAAACTGACATTTGCATTTCTCCATTCCAAGCCACGGCGTAATAA
TATCTGCAATCCAGCCTGAAGACCTGCAAATCGAAGGACCTAGATCACTATCATCTTTGTACGTCAAGAA
TGGTTACTGTACGTATAACCTTTCTTTCTTTTGCTCTGACCAATATGAAACACTAAAATCGATTCGAGCA
GCCTCTCAGCATCAATTACAGTGCGTGAAAAACATTCAAATAGAGGCAGCAAATATTACATGTGAAAATA
CAGGCTGGCTAAATCCAAGCTAATTTAGAAATGTGGTCAAAACGCATACTGGCACGTCTAATCGCGGATT
CAGTAAACAAGATTAACGATTAGCCCAGTGTATAAGTCATATGATACAGGCATGCGCGAGAGCATCGCTA
CACCCGAGCTGGCTTCATTTTCGGAGGAAAATCAAAACATTGCTTTCTCCTGCCGTGCGAACCATTCGTC
ATAAACCGTAATACGCAACATACATTTATTACTACATCCGTTAATTAGCGATAATTAGCCGTTATTAACA
AAGAGCGCTGAGGAATTCCTCTCAAATAGCGGAGGTGCGGCGGAGGCAGAGGGGCGTAAAAGGGCACATG
CGTGCCTGGCTCAAAAAAGGATGCTCCAGACTGAAACTCAGAGACAAAACACGATGCCTCGGAGGCTGAG
AGCCCATCGAGAGGAAAGGCAAAGAAAAGGGTCGAGTCACTCAGAGGGGGAGGGGAGATATTGTGCATCC
ATTGGTTTGAATTGAAGCAGGCAGAATAAAAATCCTTGCGATTATGCTTCGTGAGAGATCGCGAGAGAGG
AAAAGGCTAAATGCCACGTATGCAAATGGATAAATGTCATCTATTTCTTCGCGAGTAGACATTTTGTGGA
CAACGAGAGTGTAAATAAGCGATATGAGGGGAATACAAAGGCCTTGAGGGAAAGCGTTTTGGGCGTGTCT
TGTCGAAAAGAAGACAGCGATGGCACGCGCTCAGAACCACCATCTTCACGTAGATAATCCGCGTGAAAAC
AATAACAAAACTGCTCATTTTAACACGAGCAGGTGTTTGAAACCACCCAAAAAAGATTGTCTAAAATATT
AAGATTAATTAATGACGTTTAAATGTCCAGGCCTGATATAAATGAAGCGTGTAGTAAGAGTAATCGCCTT
TGTTTCTTTTCAGAGATACGTTTTCAGAGATTCAGGGAATTATATCTTCAATAAAATAATGTTTGATTTC
ATTATTTTAAAGCTTTTTAAGAAGTAAAAATACACATTATTCATTTACATTTTATTTTATTTAAAGGCCT
ATGGTCTTGAAAATAATAAGTGGAATATATAGGCTATATATTCGTCTAAGGACAGCCGGTGTTATTTTAT
AGTGACCTCAGACAAAAGCCGAGACAAAACGAGGCGCTTGCCTTTCATTTTAATCCTTAATAGACGGTGT
GATGAATGAATGAATGAATGAATAAATGAATGAATGACGGGCCCTTCGGCATGTTGTTCCGCAGTCCTCC
GTGAGCACGAGTCTCTACCGCAGTGCCAAGCACATAAAACCGTTGAGTCAGATAACCTTCTCCAGGCGCG
TATACACAATTCAAGGACAAGCACATCACAACTATACACAACACAACACAACCGCCTAAACGCACGAGCT
CATCAATCGCAATTTAAAGGCATGTCAGTCAAAGAAAAAGGCGGCGTTATTTAAAACCAATGTTCAACAA
TATTTGTATGCTGACTAGCCCGGGCGCGCACGCTATAAGATCACAAGGCCTTGTTTTTTCCCTTTATTCA
AAATATCATTAATTATTACAGGTCATAAAACAAAACAATGCAAATTACAATGATTTAAAGACTATTGATT
TAACAATAATCAGTTAATTATAGAATAATATTATAATATTTTACATACAAATGAAAGATGACATTATTTG
ATGACATTGTAATTAAAATATATGCAATATATTTTTACGTTTTTATTAATTAGGCTATTACTATTATTAT
AATTATCATTATTTTTATTATTATTATTATTATTAAATAGTCTTGCGAAATAAGAGTGAAGGCAGTTGCA
ATGTTCATTGTTCCCGGAGAGTCCCGCAGCCTCTGGCCTCAACACAAAGCGCTACTGTTTACATTAATAT
TCATAGTGCTGCCATGGTCTCTGTAGAGGAGGAACGGGTGGCTCTTTTGTTCGCTAGTGTCAATACGTTT
ATTCAGCAAAAAGCAGCTCGGATTTGTGAATGCCCAACAAGCACACGCGCACTCCAATCAAAGGACGAGA
GGATAACGATTTTAAACGATTCGCAAACGTGTTTATTTGTAAAGACGACATCAAGAGCTTAATGTCCACT
TGAAAAGAAATAAATATGCCCGCGGCGCCAAGGATATTTTGAATGTAGTCGTTCATGGTGAGCCACTCCC
GAATTCAGCACTCTGGAGAGCGACCAAAGAGGAATAGCGGAATAGCAACTACTTGAGCCATTTCTCTCCG
TTTGATGGCGTTCATGATTAAAAATATAATCACGTGATTTTTTATACATATATAAATATATACATAAAGT
AACGCTTTCCTTTTGAGAATACATAAATATTTATTCGCGTGATAAATCAATGATCTTATATTTATTTGCA
CGACCGAAATTAGCCAAATTCACCAATTAAAAAAAAAATAAGCCAACAAAAAAGAAGGGTTTATCCGTTC
AGTTTTGACTTGTGTCCTGTTGTTTTACAGCTGCCACTGTGATCCCTTAAGCTGCAGTGAGAGTGTGGCT
AATGCCTTTTGTTTAAGATAATCCTGTAATCTGTTACCGAAACGGCCTATTGACAAGCCGGCATTCACAT
TTCAGTCAGGAGGCCCGTCCAGACATGTACATTTATGAATTACGAATGATAAAATTAAGATCTGCATTAG
GCGTCAGAAATGTCACGAACACCCATTCATTTCCCACAGCCAATAATGGATCATGCTGGGAAGCGCTATC
CTCGCAGTCTCAAAATTAATGTTGACATGTTGCGTAGAGCTACAGATTAGATCAGCCATATGCTTTATGT
GTTTACCTCAGCGGATCTTCAGCAAGATGTGTTTATTTTAAGAAAATGGCTTCCTCGCTGCCTGCACAGG
GGCATTAAGGAAGTGACGTGAGCGTCCTCACAGTCAAATTACTTTATCTCATGCTGCTTTCAGGCCTCTG
CTTATTTTATTATTATTATTTTAAATTAGGGGGAATCACGGTGGCGTTGTGGGTAGGGTAGCGCGATCAC
CTTACAGCAAGAAGGTCGCTGGTTCGAGCTCTGGCTGGGTCAGTTGGCATTTCTGTGTGGAGTTTAAATT
GAATTGAAATTGAATAAACTAAATTGGCCCTAGTGTATGTGTGTGAATGTAAGTGTGCATGGGTGTTTCC
CAGTGTTGGGTTTGACTGGAAGAGCATCCGCTTCGTAAAACATATGCTGGATAAGTTGGCGGTTCATTTC
ACTGTGGTGACCGCTGATTAATAAAGGGACTAAGCTGAAAATGAAATGAATTAATACATTTTAAATGAGC
TTTTGCTGACATGTTTATGATTACAAATAGTGAAATTGTATGTTAATTTACGATAAGTGCATTGTTCTAA
ATTCATTTTTATGTAGCAGCTGGTTTTTCTTCCATTTGTGTCATTCAACAGAACATTTTTCTAAAAAAGT
GAACTTAAATTTTCTCCTCCCTCTGACAAGGCTTGATGGTAATTTCAGCCGACTCTAATTACAGACTCAC
TAAAAGGAATCGGTGCAGTCATTTATCTTTATCAGCGCGCTGGTGGGAAGGTAATAGGTTTTGCTTATGA
GTTGTTTGCGTGCGAGTCTGGGTCCTTGTGTAGGCGATGCTGATGCACTGCATTAAATATTGAGGGAGAA
GTCGCTCAAAAATAGCAAAGTACAGGCTGGGGCAGGAACGTCAAAGCCCGCTCAGTGGCCACGTTTCTTG
TTTCGTAAGTCCTATTTTTAATAGCGATAATTCAGGCTCAGTAGAAGGAACTCCAGCACTATAAGCAGTC
TCTCGCCTGTCTCGGCGAGTTATGTATTTTGGGATGAAGTGCTCTTCCACCTCTACCTCTGCTGTGCTGG
CGCCAGTATCTGGGCTGTAAGATAGTGTACGTGTCAGTCTGTGTGGCCGAAGAGCCTGTGTGTTGTGTAA
CTCACTACATTCGTCGCTGTGGATGGCTGACTTGCCATGGGGAGGTTTACTTCAGTTCACGAATCACATT
CGCCACGATCTTGTCACTTTGTGTCAAGACTCGCTCTCTGTGTGTCAACAGCTCTGCTGTTTGAGGTTGA
AATTCTGAACTTGAGATATATCCCAGGATATATTAGGGCTACTGCCAACGGAAAAAGCAAATGGTGCCAT
GGCCATTTGATTGATCAAACAAACACCCTTTTGCTTGGGTGACAGTGAAATGTCAGATCCATGTTTGTAC
TGCTTTAATAACTTGCCTCTCTGAGCTTTCTCCTTGTCAGTGTCAATTTGCCTGAGATATAAATTCCGGT
TGCCCCGAAAGCTTATTTTATTAAAAAAAAGCTAACATGCACTCATACAACGTGCGCACATACATGTGAG
GCTTGCTAAAAGTCAAGAAGCAAGCCAATAGCAAGAGTCGTCAGACTGCTGTTACCTGGGCAACCTGGTT
AGAGGTAAGGCTCAAGGCAAGAATAAATCATTCCACTGAAGAGACACAGCGTTACAGCGAGATGAGAGCA
AGAGGCGATAGTGAAGGGAGAACAAAAGAACAGCCTACCCACACTAGTGCAGATCTACCTGTTTGAGCTA
CTGATTGTTCAGTTTGATTAGATATCAGACAATTCTGCTATCTCCAATTGCATTGCTGCATGAATTCCTA
GAAATCATTTTAATCACCAAAAACTAGTAGGGACACTTGTGGCGTATATGATTCTGCCTGTTGATTGTGG
GGATCCAACAGAAAGATCATGAATGCATTGTTAATTAAGTCGGTGAGACACCCTGTTCCACCCTAGGGGC
CGTTCTGGGGAAAGAGTGCTTTCAGTCAGCTAAAGATGACTAATATGTGAACATATATTACTACACATGC
CAATTTGTACATTCTGGATAGTTACCAGCCCTGGGAAAACATCGAAAAAAATAAATCAACATAGATAAAA
TTGGCAAATCCCTTCTGGTACGATGCAGAGTGCTTGCTCTGAGAACTTGTGCATTGTGACAGAAAGCGAC
CGTTAAAAACTGAAAGTAGCATCTACAACCTGCATACATCTGTTCTTTGAAAATCCCCTGTAGGCCAAAT
TAAGCATCACGCTGTGCTCCACAGCAACACGGATGAACCGAAAACCCAGACACAAACGCACACACTTTTC
ACATAAACAAGGTTTAGTTATGCTAGCTATGCTTTTTCGTCCTCCCTTTGTCATCAGCGGCGAGTGACGT
AACACAGTTTGACCCTGGACAGCGTAAAGGGGGGGTTGGGAATGAGTGAAAGGACTGTGACATCTGCAGG
GCCAGGGGCTGATGGAGAGAGCTGAAGTGAGGGAGGTCAGAGGAGGAGGAAGGGTGGGATATTGTCCTCC
TCAGGCCCTATCCCTCTCAGACGCATTGATTTTTAACCTCTCAGCGAGAATGCCAAGCATTACACCCCTC
AAATTATGGTTCCTCACCCAACCTGTTATATTTTCCACCTGCAGATAATTACCGGTATGGCTGACGTGGA
AACCGAGACCGGCATGATTGCACAGTGGATTGTCTTTGCTATTATGGCTGCTGCTGCTATTGCTTTTGGA
GTGGCTGTGCACTTTCGGCCTTCAGAGCTGAAGAGCGCATACTATATCAACATTGCCATCTGCACTATCG
CCGCTACCGCTTACTATGCAATGGCCGTGAACTACCAGGACCTGACAATGAATGGTGAAAGGCAGGTGGT
CTACGCAAGATATATTAACTGGGTGCTGACCACACCACTGCTCCTGCTCGATCTCATCGTCATGACCAAG
ATGGGCGGAGTGATGATTTCTTGGGTCATCGGCGCAGACATTTTCATGATCGTGTTTGGTATTCTGGGCG
CCTTCGAGGATGAACACAAGTTCAAATGGGTGTACTTTATCGCTGGATGTGTGATGCAGGCAGTCCTGAC
ATACGGGATGTATAACGCCACTTGGAAAGACGATCTGAAGAAAAGCCCCGAGTACCATAGCTCCTATGTC
AGTCTGCTCGTCTTCCTGTCAATCCTCTGGGTGTTTTATCCTGTCGTGTGGGCTTTCGGGTCTGGTAGTG
GCGTGCTGTCCGTCGACAATGAGGCCATTCTCATGGGAATCCTGGATGTGCTCGCTAAGCCACTGTTTGG
AATGGGGTGCCTCATTGCCCATGAGACTATCTTCAAGATCGGTACTGGCTTTCCATTCGACCCCCATTAT
GTGGAAGTCCTGGGCGAGCGCATGCACTACGTCGATGTTGGTCCGCGCGATGGCACCCCTGTGCTGTTCC
TGCACGGTAACCCGACCTCCTCCTACGTGTGGCGCAACATCATCCCGCATGTTGCACCGACCCATCGCTG
CATTGCTCCAGACCTGATCGGTATGGGCAAATCCGACAAACCAGACCTGGGTTATTTCTTCGACGACCAC
GTCCGCTTCATGGATGCCTTCATCGAAGCCCTGGGTCTGGAAGAGGTCGTCCTGGTCATTCACGACTGGG
GCTCCGCTCTGGGTTTCCACTGGGCCAAGCGCAATCCAGAGCGCGTCAAAGGTATTGCATTTATGGAGTT
CATCCACCCTATCCCGACCTGGGACGAATGGCCAGAATTTGCCCGCGAGACCTTCCAGGCCTTCCGCACC
ACCGACGTCGGCCGCAAGCTGATCATCGATCAGAACGTTTTTATCGAGGGTACGCTGCCGATGGGTGTCG
TCCGCCCGCTGACTGAAGTCGAGATGGACCATTACCGCGAGCCGTTCCTGAATCCTGTTGACCGCGAGCC
ACTGTGGCGCTTCCCAAACGAGCTGCCAATCGCCGGTGAGCCAGCGAACATCGTCGCGCTGGTCGAAGAA
TACATGGACTGGCTGCACCAGTCCCCTGTCCCGAAGCTGCTGTTCTGGGGCACCCCAGGCGTTCTGATCC
CACCGGCCGAAGCCGCTCGCCTGGCCAAAAGCCTGCCTAACTGCAAGGCTGTGGACATCGGCCCGGGTCT
GAATCTGCTGCAAGAAGACAACCCGGACCTGATCGGCAGCGAGATCGCGCGCTGGCTGTCGACGCTCGAG
ATTTCCGGCGAGCCAACCACTAAGAGCAGGATCACCAGCGAGGGCGAGTACATCCCCCTGGACCAGATCG
ACATCAACGTGTTCTGCTACGAGAACGAGGTGCAAAGTCAGCCTATCCTGAACACAAAGGAAATGGCTCC
ACAGTCTAAGCCTCCCGAAGAGCTTGAGATGTCCAGTATGCCAAGTCCCGTGGCTCCCCTCCCTGCCAGG
ACTGAAGGAGTGATTGACATGAGGAGTATGTCATCTATTGATAGCTTCATCTCTTGCGCAACAGATTTCC
CCGAGGCTACTCGATTCTAACCGGTGGATCCTGGCCGTCGTTTTACTGTACCATCGATGATGATCCAGAC
ATGATAAGATACATTGATGAGTTTGGACAAACCACAACTAGAATGCAGTGAAAAAAATGCTTTATTTGTG
AAATTTGTGATGCTATTGCTTTATTTGTAACCATTATAAGCTGCAATAAACAAGTTAACAACAACAATTG
CATTCATTTTATGTTTCAGGTTCAGGGGGAGGTGTGGGAGGTTTTTTAAAGCAAGTAAAACCTCTACAAA
TGTGGTATGGCTGATTATGATCCTCTAGATCAGATCTGCGAAGATACGGCCACGGGTGCTCTTGATCCTG
TGGCTGATTTTGGACTGTGCTGCTCGCAGCTGCTGATGAATCACATACTTCCTCCATTTTCTTCCACTGA
TTGACTGTTATAATTTCCCTAATTTCCAGGTCAAGGTGCTGTGCATTGTGGTAATAGATGTGACATGACG
TCACTTCCAAAGGACCAATGAACATGTCTGACCAATTTCATATAATGTGAAAACGATTTTCATAGGCAGA
ATAAATAACATTTAAATTAAACTGGGCATCAGCGCAATTCAATTGGTTTGGTAATAGCAAGGGAAAATAG
AATGAAGTGATCTCCAAAAAATAAGTACTTTTTGACTGTAAATAAAATTGTAAGGAGTAAAAAGTACTTT
TTTTTCTAAAAAAATGTAATTAAGTAAAAGTAAAAGTATTGATTTTTAATTGTACTCAAGTAAAGTAAAA
ATCCCCAAAAATAATACTTAAGTACAGTAATCAAGTAAAATTACTCAAGTACTTTACACCTCTGGTTCTT
GACCCCCTACCTTCAGCAAGCCCAGCAGATCCACTAGTTCTAGAGCGGCCGCCACCGCGGTGGAGCTCCA
GCTTTTGTTCCCTTTAGTGAGGGTTAATTGCGCGCTTGGCGTAATCATGGTCATAGCTGTTTCCTGTGTG
AAATTGTTATCCGCTCACAATTCCACACAACATACGAGCCGGAAGCATAAAGTGTAAAGCCTGGGGTGCC
TAATGAGTGAGCTAACTCACATTAATTGCGTTGCGCTCACTGCCCGCTTTCCAGTCGGGAAACCTGTCGT
GCCAGCTGCATTAATGAATCGGCCAACGCGCGGGGAGAGGCGGTTTGCGTATTGGGCGCTCTTCCGCTTC
CTCGCTCACTGACTCGCTGCGCTCGGTCGTTCGGCTGCGGCGAGCGGTATCAGCTCACTCAAAGGCGGTA
ATACGGTTATCCACAGAATCAGGGGATAACGCAGGAAAGAACATGTGAGCAAAAGGCCAGCAAAAGGCCA
GGAACCGTAAAAAGGCCGCGTTGCTGGCGTTTTTCCATAGGCTCCGCCCCCCTGACGAGCATCACAAAAA
TCGACGCTCAAGTCAGAGGTGGCGAAACCCGACAGGACTATAAAGATACCAGGCGTTTCCCCCTGGAAGC
TCCCTCGTGCGCTCTCCTGTTCCGACCCTGCCGCTTACCGGATACCTGTCCGCCTTTCTCCCTTCGGGAA
GCGTGGCGCTTTCTCATAGCTCACGCTGTAGGTATCTCAGTTCGGTGTAGGTCGTTCGCTCCAAGCTGGG
CTGTGTGCACGAACCCCCCGTTCAGCCCGACCGCTGCGCCTTATCCGGTAACTATCGTCTTGAGTCCAAC
CCGGTAAGACACGACTTATCGCCACTGGCAGCAGCCACTGGTAACAGGATTAGCAGAGCGAGGTATGTAG
GCGGTGCTACAGAGTTCTTGAAGTGGTGGCCTAACTACGGCTACACTAGAAGGACAGTATTTGGTATCTG
CGCTCTGCTGAAGCCAGTTACCTTCGGAAAAAGAGTTGGTAGCTCTTGATCCGGCAAACAAACCACCGCT
GGTAGCGGTGGTTTTTTTGTTTGCAAGCAGCAGATTACGCGCAGAAAAAAAGGATCTCAAGAAGATCCTT
TGATCTTTTCTACGGGGTCTGACGCTCAGTGGAACGAAAACTCACGTTAAGGGATTTTGGTCATGAGATT
ATCAAAAAGGATCTTCACCTAGATCCTTTTAAATTAAAAATGAAGTTTTAAATCAATCTAAAGTATATAT
GAGTAAACTTGGTCTGACAGTTACCAATGCTTAATCAGTGAGGCACCTATCTCAGCGATCTGTCTATTTC
GTTCATCCATAGTTGCCTGACTCCCCGTCGTGTAGATAACTACGATACGGGAGGGCTTACCATCTGGCCC
CAGTGCTGCAATGATACCGCGAGACCCACGCTCACCGGCTCCAGATTTATCAGCAATAAACCAGCCAGCC
GGAAGGGCCGAGCGCAGAAGTGGTCCTGCAACTTTATCCGCCTCCATCCAGTCTATTAATTGTTGCCGGG
AAGCTAGAGTAAGTAGTTCGCCAGTTAATAGTTTGCGCAACGTTGTTGCCATTGCTACAGGCATCGTGGT
GTCACGCTCGTCGTTTGGTATGGCTTCATTCAGCTCCGGTTCCCAACGATCAAGGCGAGTTACATGATCC
CCCATGTTGTGCAAAAAAGCGGTTAGCTCCTTCGGTCCTCCGATCGTTGTCAGAAGTAAGTTGGCCGCAG
TGTTATCACTCATGGTTATGGCAGCACTGCATAATTCTCTTACTGTCATGCCATCCGTAAGATGCTTTTC
TGTGACTGGTGAGTACTCAACCAAGTCATTCTGAGAATAGTGTATGCGGCGACCGAGTTGCTCTTGCCCG
GCGTCAATACGGGATAATACCGCGCCACATAGCAGAACTTTAAAAGTGCTCATCATTGGAAAACGTTCTT
CGGGGCGAAAACTCTCAAGGATCTTACCGCTGTTGAGATCCAGTTCGATGTAACCCACTCGTGCACCCAA
CTGATCTTCAGCATCTTTTACTTTCACCAGCGTTTCTGGGTGAGCAAAAACAGGAAGGCAAAATGCCGCA
AAAAAGGGAATAAGGGCGACACGGAAATGTTGAATACTCATACTCTTCCTTTTTCAATATTATTGAAGCA
TTTATCAGGGTTATTGTCTCATGAGCGGATACATATTTGAATGTATTTAGAAAAATAAACAAATAGGGGT
TCCGCGCACATTTCCCCGAAAAGTG
