Features (pLannotate 1.2.2; 16 found; start..end, strand, type, name):
      7..228     -  rep_origin     M13 ori (fragment) (sequence partly withheld): M13 bacteriophage origin of replication; arrow indicates direction of (+) strand synthesis
    228..515     +  CDS            tyr (fragment) (sequence partly withheld): TYRO_ORYLA - Also known as tyro. Experimental evidence at transcript level: Swiss-Prot protein existence level 2. This is a copper-containing oxidase that functions in the formation of pigments such as melanins and other polyphenolic compounds. From Oryzias latipes (Japanese rice fish) (Japanese killifish).
   3729..3748    +  promoter       ADH1 promoter (fragment): S. cerevisiae ADH1; promoter for alcohol dehydrogenase 1
  10142..11023   +  CDS            HaloTag®: modified bacterial dehalogenase that forms covalent bonds with chloroalkane derivatives
  11036..11095   +  CDS            KCNJ2 (fragment): KCNJ2_HUMAN - Also known as IRK1. Experimental evidence at protein level: Swiss-Prot protein existence level 1. Probably participates in establishing action potential waveform and excitability of neuronal and muscle tissues. Inward rectifier potassium channels are characterized by a greater tendency to allow potassium to flow into the cell rather than out of it. Their voltage dependence is regulated by the concentration of extracellular potassium; as external potassium is raised, the voltage range of the channel opening shifts to more positive voltages. The inward rectification is mainly due t
  11163..11297   -  polyA_signal   SV40 poly(A) signal: SV40 polyadenylation signal
  11320..11403   -  CDS            large T antigen (fragment): large T antigen from SV40 (simian virus 40)
  11969..12009   -  misc_feature   MCS (fragment): pBluescript multiple cloning site
  12022..12040   -  promoter       T3 promoter: promoter for bacteriophage T3 RNA polymerase
  12083..12105   -  protein_bind   lac operator (fragment): The lac repressor binds to the lac operator to inhibit transcription in E. coli. This inhibition can be relieved by adding lactose or isopropyl-β-D-thiogalactopyranoside (IPTG). lac repressor encoded by lacI
  12109..12139   -  promoter       lac promoter: promoter for the E. coli lac operon
  12154..12175   -  protein_bind   CAP binding site: CAP binding activates transcription in the presence of cAMP. E. coli catabolite activator protein
  12188..12280   -  CDS            lacI (fragment): lac repressor; lacI; The lac repressor binds to the lac operator to inhibit transcription in E. coli. This inhibition can be relieved by adding lactose or isopropyl-β-D-thiogalactopyranoside (IPTG).
  12463..13051   -  rep_origin     ori: high-copy-number ColE1/pMB1/pBR322/pUC origin of replication
  13222..14082   -  CDS            AmpR: β-lactamase; bla; confers resistance to ampicillin, carbenicillin, and related antibiotics
  14083..14187   -  promoter       AmpR promoter: bla
>Addgene plasmid #119038 | pTol2-elavl3-Voltron-ST | depositor full sequence | sequence record 225087 | pTol2-elavl3-Voltron-ST sequence 14206 bps
CCACCTAAATTGTAAGCGTTAATATTTTGTTAAAATTCGCGTTAAATTTTTGTTAAATCAGCTCATTTTT
TAACCAATAGGCCGAAATCGGCAAAATCCCTTATAAATCAAAAGAATAGACCGAGATAGGGT
[37 nt withheld, positions 133-169]
AAAGAACGTGGACTCCAACGTCAAAGG
[32 nt withheld, positions 197-228]
GCTGGCTAAGAACTCATCAGCCTCCCCGGTCCATCTACCCACGTACCAATGCACCAATTGGCCACAATGA
CGGCTACTACATGGTGCCATTCCTTCCTCTTTATAGGAATGGAGACTACCTCCTGTCCAACAAGGCTCTT
GGATACGAGTACGCCTACCTGTTGGACCCAGGTCATTGCACAACACCAGAAATGCCCTCTGATCTGCAAA
AGACGTGAATATCTGTTCAGACACCCATATCCACTCTGTTCCACACAGGTCAGAGGTTTGTCCAGGAGTT
CTTGACAGAGGTGTAAAAAGTACTCAAAAATTTTACTCAAGTGAAAGTACAAGTACTTAGGGAAAATTTT
ACTCAATTAAAAGTAAAAGTATCTGGCTAGAATCTTACTTGAGTAAAAGTAAAAAAGTACTCCATTAAAA
TTGTACTTGAGTATTAAGGAAGTAAAAGTAAAAGCAAGAAAGAAAACTAGAGATTCTTGTTTAAGCTTCC
CGGGTGTCGACGAATTCTCGAGCTATTCCTAAAGACCTTGGGTGACCAAAATCTTATTTTAATAAATAAA
ACTGTTTATTAAAACTTTTTTGTTTCAAAGAACCATATGTATAGTGAAATTTATAAAAATATCAATTTTT
AAAAAGCTGGTGTACTCATTTATGTTATGAACTCTAAAACCATATACTGACTGCAAGTGATGATGTATAG
AGTGATGTTTACGAGTAAACATATTTAGTTGTATACATCCTACTGAGCACATTTTGATGTATGAAATAAC
ATTACAAGCTTTATCCAAATTAAGCCATTTTAAAACACTGCCAATTGAAAATACAAATCCTGGAAAAAAT
CGTCTTTAGCGCAGTCATTTGAGCCATCCTAATCCGTTACCTCAGACCATAATAAGAAGGGATAACACTA
GCTGTAGCAATGGAACACATCTGTTTCACACAATCATATCTCCTGCGCCGGTGCTAAGCAGATTCAGCGT
GATCATAACATGCTTTCCACTCATAAATGTAAATTTACAATTTGCACATGTAAAACAGACACTTTTGAGA
TATTGGATAAAAAAACAAGAGTATATTGCTTAGTTTCATCCACCAGTCATCCCCACAGCGTTTGGAAGGC
CATAAAAAGTGTCTAAAATCAATGATCATTGAAAGAGCACAAGAGAGACTCTTACGCTGTAATGCCACTG
GGGACAAAAGTGACAGTCTCTTAATGGGCTCTTCTGGAGGGGCTCCTGAACATTAAAAATTATCAGCGAA
ATTACCGAAAGAGCTTCAAGCAACTGGCATGCTTGATCCTCTGCGTCGGGGCGGTGAATAGGTGCTTCAG
ATGCCCTCTTACCCACGGGCTGGATTCAGCTGCCCCGCTACCAGCGGAGACCCCCTAATGAGCCTCTGCA
ATTAAGTTTATTCATGTTAAGTGTGAACGGGGTGCGTGCGGAACTGTGGGCAGCTAACAGACCTGGGTTC
TTTGTGCCACAAGTGCTGCCTTTATTCGGCTCACAAAGCAGAAAACAACACCCGCACCTATAATGGCGCC
CTCGGCTGGGTCTAAGAAACGTGGCGAGTTGACAGAGCAGAGTGGGCGGGGTTAAGACAGACTGACAGCG
GGACCCATCTCCATCCTCTTATTAACGCTTAACGAGTGCCTTCCTCATGCAATATTCATCGCCACTAATA
TCATCCAAGCTCTGAGCTGAGCTGGCCACTTATGTAAGGCAATTATGTAAAATATCAGACAGGGCCCACA
CTCAGAATCTGACTGGGGTAGAGACGCGGGACGAGAACCGAGAGCAAGAACTGAAAGTGAAAGTGACCAC
TAAAGGGAGGAGAGGACAGAGGGGCAGGATGTGTCAAGATTACCAGAGAACACTTGGCCAGAAATGCGCA
ACCATTGGAGCTCTCCGGATTACCCAAAGGTTAACGAGTTTGAACGCCTCTGCCCACTCGCCCATCTCTG
ATGGTTTCCCAAGAACTCCTCAAGCAAAATATATATAATTGTGTGTATTATGCACAGACACGAGAAAATG
CTGTTTTTCTGATCTGCATTACAGCACATTTGCCCGCCAACGACAATACCACCCACTCGGTACCTCGCTG
ACTCCTGATGCCTGATACCTGCGCGGTGACTGTCTACAATCTGCATAATCAAGAGAAGTTGTGTTGAAGA
CGAGCGCCACACAACCGTTTCCACAAGGTCACCCAAGGCCGGTGCAGATGTAGGTGAGGTCTCCATAAAC
AGACTGAAATAAACACATCCTCCGCTGGGAACAACAACCCCCTCACGCCTCATGCATTTCCATAAGCCTA
CATGCATCTCTTCCAACTTATGGAGACTCGCACCTACCAACATCCGCACAACAAAGATATACAGAGCGCG
CTCCCTCAGGTCAAGGCCCTGTGGGGGTCTGTGCAGAAATAGGTCATTTGTCACACATCAAGTCCTGGGG
CAGGAGATGCATTATAGATGAGACCAAACAGCCTGTCTCGGTGAGCTCTACCCACTCCCTGAGACTAGAA
ATGGGGGAAGGGAGCTTGAGATAACAACCGCTGCAATCACTGTGTCGATGTTTAATATCAGCACCAACCG
GGAACAATAAGGAGATGGGTGCATTCATGTTCACATCTTACCAGTCAAGTATCATCGAACCGGCTTGATA
ACCACACCTCGTGTAATAGCTGAGCAGATAGTTGTCATTTTAAAGCGTTGGCCTTTGTCGATTATGTAAT
GCGCACATTCAACACATGGTAATATAGAAACGGTTATGTCGAGGTTGTTTTGTCCAGAGATGACCTTCAC
ACAGTTACAGCCGCTCTGCATCCACACAAATGGAGGACTTAATCGTGGACTGCATTCTTAGAAATGATCT
ACAAAGACAAATAATGTGAAATCAAGAAAGGACAAAATTTAAGTAAGGGGATGAGGGAGAGAGAGAACGA
GGGGCAAGGAGAAAGCATGGCTCCTGTCTTTTTCTGCACCCATCTGTTCGGAGTGCAGGTGGAGCTCTAT
TCACTCAGCTCTGCATGTGTGTTTGGGGGGGGCAGGAAGAAAGGGAGGGCAAAAGGAAGAGTGGAGAGAT
GGTGGGGGCTGGAGGGATGGGGGGTTCTCGGTGATCTCTCCTGAAGGGGATAATGGGAGAGCAGCGCTTT
GCAATGGCTGCCATGTAGTACCCTCCCTGCACAATTAGCCAATCAGCAGCAAGCTCTGCCAGCCAGAAGG
ACACATAAAAGAAGAACATTGCAGCAGAGGCACAGAAGGAGCCTGCGAGGAGCTGGGAAATACACACACA
ACAGCAGAACCACAACACCCTCCCCTGGACACACCCTACTGGGGATCACTGCTTTTCTTTTTTTCTGAAC
CATCGCCCACGCCACACGGAGAGAAATCTCTCTCTCATCATCATCCTGAAGAAAACCCCCTTATCCTCAT
TTTCACACTGCTGAGGAAAACCTACAATCGCACGGGCTGAGATTTCCTGGCGAAGACTGTCCTTTTTCCT
TTTTCTTTTTTTTTCTTTTCCTTTGGAAACTGACATTTGCATTTCTCCATTCCAAGCCACGGCGTAATAA
TATCTGCAATCCAGCCTGAAGACCTGCAAATCGAAGGACCTAGATCACTATCATCTTTGTACGTCAAGAA
TGGTTACTGTACGTATAACCTTTCTTTCTTTTGCTCTGACCAATATGAAACACTAAAATCGATTCGAGCA
GCCTCTCAGCATCAATTACAGTGCGTGAAAAACATTCAAATAGAGGCAGCAAATATTACATGTGAAAATA
CAGGCTGGCTAAATCCAAGCTAATTTAGAAATGTGGTCAAAACGCATACTGGCACGTCTAATCGCGGATT
CAGTAAACAAGATTAACGATTAGCCCAGTGTATAAGTCATATGATACAGGCATGCGCGAGAGCATCGCTA
CACCCGAGCTGGCTTCATTTTCGGAGGAAAATCAAAACATTGCTTTCTCCTGCCGTGCGAACCATTCGTC
ATAAACCGTAATACGCAACATACATTTATTACTACATCCGTTAATTAGCGATAATTAGCCGTTATTAACA
AAGAGCGCTGAGGAATTCCTCTCAAATAGCGGAGGTGCGGCGGAGGCAGAGGGGCGTAAAAGGGCACATG
CGTGCCTGGCTCAAAAAAGGATGCTCCAGACTGAAACTCAGAGACAAAACACGATGCCTCGGAGGCTGAG
AGCCCATCGAGAGGAAAGGCAAAGAAAAGGGTCGAGTCACTCAGAGGGGGAGGGGAGATATTGTGCATCC
ATTGGTTTGAATTGAAGCAGGCAGAATAAAAATCCTTGCGATTATGCTTCGTGAGAGATCGCGAGAGAGG
AAAAGGCTAAATGCCACGTATGCAAATGGATAAATGTCATCTATTTCTTCGCGAGTAGACATTTTGTGGA
CAACGAGAGTGTAAATAAGCGATATGAGGGGAATACAAAGGCCTTGAGGGAAAGCGTTTTGGGCGTGTCT
TGTCGAAAAGAAGACAGCGATGGCACGCGCTCAGAACCACCATCTTCACGTAGATAATCCGCGTGAAAAC
AATAACAAAACTGCTCATTTTAACACGAGCAGGTGTTTGAAACCACCCAAAAAAGATTGTCTAAAATATT
AAGATTAATTAATGACGTTTAAATGTCCAGGCCTGATATAAATGAAGCGTGTAGTAAGAGTAATCGCCTT
TGTTTCTTTTCAGAGATACGTTTTCAGAGATTCAGGGAATTATATCTTCAATAAAATAATGTTTGATTTC
ATTATTTTAAAGCTTTTTAAGAAGTAAAAATACACATTATTCATTTACATTTTATTTTATTTAAAGGCCT
ATGGTCTTGAAAATAATAAGTGGAATATATAGGCTATATATTCGTCTAAGGACAGCCGGTGTTATTTTAT
AGTGACCTCAGACAAAAGCCGAGACAAAACGAGGCGCTTGCCTTTCATTTTAATCCTTAATAGACGGTGT
GATGAATGAATGAATGAATGAATAAATGAATGAATGACGGGCCCTTCGGCATGTTGTTCCGCAGTCCTCC
GTGAGCACGAGTCTCTACCGCAGTGCCAAGCACATAAAACCGTTGAGTCAGATAACCTTCTCCAGGCGCG
TATACACAATTCAAGGACAAGCACATCACAACTATACACAACACAACACAACCGCCTAAACGCACGAGCT
CATCAATCGCAATTTAAAGGCATGTCAGTCAAAGAAAAAGGCGGCGTTATTTAAAACCAATGTTCAACAA
TATTTGTATGCTGACTAGCCCGGGCGCGCACGCTATAAGATCACAAGGCCTTGTTTTTTCCCTTTATTCA
AAATATCATTAATTATTACAGGTCATAAAACAAAACAATGCAAATTACAATGATTTAAAGACTATTGATT
TAACAATAATCAGTTAATTATAGAATAATATTATAATATTTTACATACAAATGAAAGATGACATTATTTG
ATGACATTGTAATTAAAATATATGCAATATATTTTTACGTTTTTATTAATTAGGCTATTACTATTATTAT
AATTATCATTATTTTTATTATTATTATTATTATTAAATAGTCTTGCGAAATAAGAGTGAAGGCAGTTGCA
ATGTTCATTGTTCCCGGAGAGTCCCGCAGCCTCTGGCCTCAACACAAAGCGCTACTGTTTACATTAATAT
TCATAGTGCTGCCATGGTCTCTGTAGAGGAGGAACGGGTGGCTCTTTTGTTCGCTAGTGTCAATACGTTT
ATTCAGCAAAAAGCAGCTCGGATTTGTGAATGCCCAACAAGCACACGCGCACTCCAATCAAAGGACGAGA
GGATAACGATTTTAAACGATTCGCAAACGTGTTTATTTGTAAAGACGACATCAAGAGCTTAATGTCCACT
TGAAAAGAAATAAATATGCCCGCGGCGCCAAGGATATTTTGAATGTAGTCGTTCATGGTGAGCCACTCCC
GAATTCAGCACTCTGGAGAGCGACCAAAGAGGAATAGCGGAATAGCAACTACTTGAGCCATTTCTCTCCG
TTTGATGGCGTTCATGATTAAAAATATAATCACGTGATTTTTTATACATATATAAATATATACATAAAGT
AACGCTTTCCTTTTGAGAATACATAAATATTTATTCGCGTGATAAATCAATGATCTTATATTTATTTGCA
CGACCGAAATTAGCCAAATTCACCAATTAAAAAAAAAATAAGCCAACAAAAAAGAAGGGTTTATCCGTTC
AGTTTTGACTTGTGTCCTGTTGTTTTACAGCTGCCACTGTGATCCCTTAAGCTGCAGTGAGAGTGTGGCT
AATGCCTTTTGTTTAAGATAATCCTGTAATCTGTTACCGAAACGGCCTATTGACAAGCCGGCATTCACAT
TTCAGTCAGGAGGCCCGTCCAGACATGTACATTTATGAATTACGAATGATAAAATTAAGATCTGCATTAG
GCGTCAGAAATGTCACGAACACCCATTCATTTCCCACAGCCAATAATGGATCATGCTGGGAAGCGCTATC
CTCGCAGTCTCAAAATTAATGTTGACATGTTGCGTAGAGCTACAGATTAGATCAGCCATATGCTTTATGT
GTTTACCTCAGCGGATCTTCAGCAAGATGTGTTTATTTTAAGAAAATGGCTTCCTCGCTGCCTGCACAGG
GGCATTAAGGAAGTGACGTGAGCGTCCTCACAGTCAAATTACTTTATCTCATGCTGCTTTCAGGCCTCTG
CTTATTTTATTATTATTATTTTAAATTAGGGGGAATCACGGTGGCGTTGTGGGTAGGGTAGCGCGATCAC
CTTACAGCAAGAAGGTCGCTGGTTCGAGCTCTGGCTGGGTCAGTTGGCATTTCTGTGTGGAGTTTAAATT
GAATTGAAATTGAATAAACTAAATTGGCCCTAGTGTATGTGTGTGAATGTAAGTGTGCATGGGTGTTTCC
CAGTGTTGGGTTTGACTGGAAGAGCATCCGCTTCGTAAAACATATGCTGGATAAGTTGGCGGTTCATTTC
ACTGTGGTGACCGCTGATTAATAAAGGGACTAAGCTGAAAATGAAATGAATTAATACATTTTAAATGAGC
TTTTGCTGACATGTTTATGATTACAAATAGTGAAATTGTATGTTAATTTACGATAAGTGCATTGTTCTAA
ATTCATTTTTATGTAGCAGCTGGTTTTTCTTCCATTTGTGTCATTCAACAGAACATTTTTCTAAAAAAGT
GAACTTAAATTTTCTCCTCCCTCTGACAAGGCTTGATGGTAATTTCAGCCGACTCTAATTACAGACTCAC
TAAAAGGAATCGGTGCAGTCATTTATCTTTATCAGCGCGCTGGTGGGAAGGTAATAGGTTTTGCTTATGA
GTTGTTTGCGTGCGAGTCTGGGTCCTTGTGTAGGCGATGCTGATGCACTGCATTAAATATTGAGGGAGAA
GTCGCTCAAAAATAGCAAAGTACAGGCTGGGGCAGGAACGTCAAAGCCCGCTCAGTGGCCACGTTTCTTG
TTTCGTAAGTCCTATTTTTAATAGCGATAATTCAGGCTCAGTAGAAGGAACTCCAGCACTATAAGCAGTC
TCTCGCCTGTCTCGGCGAGTTATGTATTTTGGGATGAAGTGCTCTTCCACCTCTACCTCTGCTGTGCTGG
CGCCAGTATCTGGGCTGTAAGATAGTGTACGTGTCAGTCTGTGTGGCCGAAGAGCCTGTGTGTTGTGTAA
CTCACTACATTCGTCGCTGTGGATGGCTGACTTGCCATGGGGAGGTTTACTTCAGTTCACGAATCACATT
CGCCACGATCTTGTCACTTTGTGTCAAGACTCGCTCTCTGTGTGTCAACAGCTCTGCTGTTTGAGGTTGA
AATTCTGAACTTGAGATATATCCCAGGATATATTAGGGCTACTGCCAACGGAAAAAGCAAATGGTGCCAT
GGCCATTTGATTGATCAAACAAACACCCTTTTGCTTGGGTGACAGTGAAATGTCAGATCCATGTTTGTAC
TGCTTTAATAACTTGCCTCTCTGAGCTTTCTCCTTGTCAGTGTCAATTTGCCTGAGATATAAATTCCGGT
TGCCCCGAAAGCTTATTTTATTAAAAAAAAGCTAACATGCACTCATACAACGTGCGCACATACATGTGAG
GCTTGCTAAAAGTCAAGAAGCAAGCCAATAGCAAGAGTCGTCAGACTGCTGTTACCTGGGCAACCTGGTT
AGAGGTAAGGCTCAAGGCAAGAATAAATCATTCCACTGAAGAGACACAGCGTTACAGCGAGATGAGAGCA
AGAGGCGATAGTGAAGGGAGAACAAAAGAACAGCCTACCCACACTAGTGCAGATCTACCTGTTTGAGCTA
CTGATTGTTCAGTTTGATTAGATATCAGACAATTCTGCTATCTCCAATTGCATTGCTGCATGAATTCCTA
GAAATCATTTTAATCACCAAAAACTAGTAGGGACACTTGTGGCGTATATGATTCTGCCTGTTGATTGTGG
GGATCCAACAGAAAGATCATGAATGCATTGTTAATTAAGTCGGTGAGACACCCTGTTCCACCCTAGGGGC
CGTTCTGGGGAAAGAGTGCTTTCAGTCAGCTAAAGATGACTAATATGTGAACATATATTACTACACATGC
CAATTTGTACATTCTGGATAGTTACCAGCCCTGGGAAAACATCGAAAAAAATAAATCAACATAGATAAAA
TTGGCAAATCCCTTCTGGTACGATGCAGAGTGCTTGCTCTGAGAACTTGTGCATTGTGACAGAAAGCGAC
CGTTAAAAACTGAAAGTAGCATCTACAACCTGCATACATCTGTTCTTTGAAAATCCCCTGTAGGCCAAAT
TAAGCATCACGCTGTGCTCCACAGCAACACGGATGAACCGAAAACCCAGACACAAACGCACACACTTTTC
ACATAAACAAGGTTTAGTTATGCTAGCTATGCTTTTTCGTCCTCCCTTTGTCATCAGCGGCGAGTGACGT
AACACAGTTTGACCCTGGACAGCGTAAAGGGGGGGTTGGGAATGAGTGAAAGGACTGTGACATCTGCAGG
GCCAGGGGCTGATGGAGAGAGCTGAAGTGAGGGAGGTCAGAGGAGGAGGAAGGGTGGGATATTGTCCTCC
TCAGGCCCTATCCCTCTCAGACGCATTGATTTTTAACCTCTCAGCGAGAATGCCAAGCATTACACCCCTC
AAATTATGGTTCCTCACCCAACCTGTTATATTTTCCACCTGCAGATAATTACCGGTGCCATCATGGCTGA
CGTGGAAACCGAGACCGGCATGATTGCACAGTGGATTGTCTTTGCTATTATGGCTGCTGCTGCTATTGCT
TTTGGAGTGGCTGTGCACTTTCGGCCTTCAGAGCTGAAGAGCGCATACTATATCAACATTGCCATCTGCA
CTATCGCCGCTACCGCTTACTATGCAATGGCCGTGAACTACCAGGACCTGACAATGAATGGTGAAAGGCA
GGTGGTCTACGCAAGATATATTAACTGGGTGCTGACCACACCACTGCTCCTGCTCGATCTCATCGTCATG
ACCAAGATGGGCGGAGTGATGATTTCTTGGGTCATCGGCGCAGACATTTTCATGATCGTGTTTGGTATTC
TGGGCGCCTTCGAGGATGAACACAAGTTCAAATGGGTGTACTTTATCGCTGGATGTGTGATGCAGGCAGT
CCTGACATACGGGATGTATAACGCCACTTGGAAAGACGATCTGAAGAAAAGCCCCGAGTACCATAGCTCC
TATGTCAGTCTGCTCGTCTTCCTGTCAATCCTCTGGGTGTTTTATCCTGTCGTGTGGGCTTTCGGGTCTG
GTAGTGGCGTGCTGTCCGTCGACAATGAGGCCATTCTCATGGGAATCCTGGATGTGCTCGCTAAGCCACT
GTTTGGAATGGGGTGCCTCATTGCCCATGAGACTATCTTCAAGATCGGTACTGGCTTTCCATTCGACCCC
CATTATGTGGAAGTCCTGGGCGAGCGCATGCACTACGTCGATGTTGGTCCGCGCGATGGCACCCCTGTGC
TGTTCCTGCACGGTAACCCGACCTCCTCCTACGTGTGGCGCAACATCATCCCGCATGTTGCACCGACCCA
TCGCTGCATTGCTCCAGACCTGATCGGTATGGGCAAATCCGACAAACCAGACCTGGGTTATTTCTTCGAC
GACCACGTCCGCTTCATGGATGCCTTCATCGAAGCCCTGGGTCTGGAAGAGGTCGTCCTGGTCATTCACG
ACTGGGGCTCCGCTCTGGGTTTCCACTGGGCCAAGCGCAATCCAGAGCGCGTCAAAGGTATTGCATTTAT
GGAGTTCATCCGCCCTATCCCGACCTGGGACGAATGGCCAGAATTTGCCCGCGAGACCTTCCAGGCCTTC
CGCACCACCGACGTCGGCCGCAAGCTGATCATCGATCAGAACGTTTTTATCGAGGGTACGCTGCCGATGG
GTGTCGTCCGCCCGCTGACTGAAGTCGAGATGGACCATTACCGCGAGCCGTTCCTGAATCCTGTTGACCG
CGAGCCACTGTGGCGCTTCCCAAACGAGCTGCCAATCGCCGGTGAGCCAGCGAACATCGTCGCGCTGGTC
GAAGAATACATGGACTGGCTGCACCAGTCCCCTGTCCCGAAGCTGCTGTTCTGGGGCACCCCAGGCGTTC
TGATCCCACCGGCCGAAGCCGCTCGCCTGGCCAAAAGCCTGCCTAACTGCAAGGCTGTGGACATCGGCCC
GGGTCTGAATCTGCTGCAAGAAGACAACCCGGACCTGATCGGCAGCGAGATCGCGCGCTGGCTGTCGACG
CTCGAGATTTCCGGCGAGCCAACCACTAAGAGCAGGATCACCAGCGAGGGCGAGTACATCCCCCTGGACC
AGATCGACATCAACGTGTTCTGCTACGAGAACGAGGTGTAAAACCGGTGGATCCTGGCCGTCGTTTTACT
GTACCATCGATGATGATCCAGACATGATAAGATACATTGATGAGTTTGGACAAACCACAACTAGAATGCA
GTGAAAAAAATGCTTTATTTGTGAAATTTGTGATGCTATTGCTTTATTTGTAACCATTATAAGCTGCAAT
AAACAAGTTAACAACAACAATTGCATTCATTTTATGTTTCAGGTTCAGGGGGAGGTGTGGGAGGTTTTTT
AAAGCAAGTAAAACCTCTACAAATGTGGTATGGCTGATTATGATCCTCTAGATCAGATCTGCGAAGATAC
GGCCACGGGTGCTCTTGATCCTGTGGCTGATTTTGGACTGTGCTGCTCGCAGCTGCTGATGAATCACATA
CTTCCTCCATTTTCTTCCACTGATTGACTGTTATAATTTCCCTAATTTCCAGGTCAAGGTGCTGTGCATT
GTGGTAATAGATGTGACATGACGTCACTTCCAAAGGACCAATGAACATGTCTGACCAATTTCATATAATG
TGAAAACGATTTTCATAGGCAGAATAAATAACATTTAAATTAAACTGGGCATCAGCGCAATTCAATTGGT
TTGGTAATAGCAAGGGAAAATAGAATGAAGTGATCTCCAAAAAATAAGTACTTTTTGACTGTAAATAAAA
TTGTAAGGAGTAAAAAGTACTTTTTTTTCTAAAAAAATGTAATTAAGTAAAAGTAAAAGTATTGATTTTT
AATTGTACTCAAGTAAAGTAAAAATCCCCAAAAATAATACTTAAGTACAGTAATCAAGTAAAATTACTCA
AGTACTTTACACCTCTGGTTCTTGACCCCCTACCTTCAGCAAGCCCAGCAGATCCACTAGTTCTAGAGCG
GCCGCCACCGCGGTGGAGCTCCAGCTTTTGTTCCCTTTAGTGAGGGTTAATTGCGCGCTTGGCGTAATCA
TGGTCATAGCTGTTTCCTGTGTGAAATTGTTATCCGCTCACAATTCCACACAACATACGAGCCGGAAGCA
TAAAGTGTAAAGCCTGGGGTGCCTAATGAGTGAGCTAACTCACATTAATTGCGTTGCGCTCACTGCCCGC
TTTCCAGTCGGGAAACCTGTCGTGCCAGCTGCATTAATGAATCGGCCAACGCGCGGGGAGAGGCGGTTTG
CGTATTGGGCGCTCTTCCGCTTCCTCGCTCACTGACTCGCTGCGCTCGGTCGTTCGGCTGCGGCGAGCGG
TATCAGCTCACTCAAAGGCGGTAATACGGTTATCCACAGAATCAGGGGATAACGCAGGAAAGAACATGTG
AGCAAAAGGCCAGCAAAAGGCCAGGAACCGTAAAAAGGCCGCGTTGCTGGCGTTTTTCCATAGGCTCCGC
CCCCCTGACGAGCATCACAAAAATCGACGCTCAAGTCAGAGGTGGCGAAACCCGACAGGACTATAAAGAT
ACCAGGCGTTTCCCCCTGGAAGCTCCCTCGTGCGCTCTCCTGTTCCGACCCTGCCGCTTACCGGATACCT
GTCCGCCTTTCTCCCTTCGGGAAGCGTGGCGCTTTCTCATAGCTCACGCTGTAGGTATCTCAGTTCGGTG
TAGGTCGTTCGCTCCAAGCTGGGCTGTGTGCACGAACCCCCCGTTCAGCCCGACCGCTGCGCCTTATCCG
GTAACTATCGTCTTGAGTCCAACCCGGTAAGACACGACTTATCGCCACTGGCAGCAGCCACTGGTAACAG
GATTAGCAGAGCGAGGTATGTAGGCGGTGCTACAGAGTTCTTGAAGTGGTGGCCTAACTACGGCTACACT
AGAAGGACAGTATTTGGTATCTGCGCTCTGCTGAAGCCAGTTACCTTCGGAAAAAGAGTTGGTAGCTCTT
GATCCGGCAAACAAACCACCGCTGGTAGCGGTGGTTTTTTTGTTTGCAAGCAGCAGATTACGCGCAGAAA
AAAAGGATCTCAAGAAGATCCTTTGATCTTTTCTACGGGGTCTGACGCTCAGTGGAACGAAAACTCACGT
TAAGGGATTTTGGTCATGAGATTATCAAAAAGGATCTTCACCTAGATCCTTTTAAATTAAAAATGAAGTT
TTAAATCAATCTAAAGTATATATGAGTAAACTTGGTCTGACAGTTACCAATGCTTAATCAGTGAGGCACC
TATCTCAGCGATCTGTCTATTTCGTTCATCCATAGTTGCCTGACTCCCCGTCGTGTAGATAACTACGATA
CGGGAGGGCTTACCATCTGGCCCCAGTGCTGCAATGATACCGCGAGACCCACGCTCACCGGCTCCAGATT
TATCAGCAATAAACCAGCCAGCCGGAAGGGCCGAGCGCAGAAGTGGTCCTGCAACTTTATCCGCCTCCAT
CCAGTCTATTAATTGTTGCCGGGAAGCTAGAGTAAGTAGTTCGCCAGTTAATAGTTTGCGCAACGTTGTT
GCCATTGCTACAGGCATCGTGGTGTCACGCTCGTCGTTTGGTATGGCTTCATTCAGCTCCGGTTCCCAAC
GATCAAGGCGAGTTACATGATCCCCCATGTTGTGCAAAAAAGCGGTTAGCTCCTTCGGTCCTCCGATCGT
TGTCAGAAGTAAGTTGGCCGCAGTGTTATCACTCATGGTTATGGCAGCACTGCATAATTCTCTTACTGTC
ATGCCATCCGTAAGATGCTTTTCTGTGACTGGTGAGTACTCAACCAAGTCATTCTGAGAATAGTGTATGC
GGCGACCGAGTTGCTCTTGCCCGGCGTCAATACGGGATAATACCGCGCCACATAGCAGAACTTTAAAAGT
GCTCATCATTGGAAAACGTTCTTCGGGGCGAAAACTCTCAAGGATCTTACCGCTGTTGAGATCCAGTTCG
ATGTAACCCACTCGTGCACCCAACTGATCTTCAGCATCTTTTACTTTCACCAGCGTTTCTGGGTGAGCAA
AAACAGGAAGGCAAAATGCCGCAAAAAAGGGAATAAGGGCGACACGGAAATGTTGAATACTCATACTCTT
CCTTTTTCAATATTATTGAAGCATTTATCAGGGTTATTGTCTCATGAGCGGATACATATTTGAATGTATT
TAGAAAAATAAACAAATAGGGGTTCCGCGCACATTTCCCCGAAAAGTG
