Features (pLannotate 1.2.2; 16 found; start..end, strand, type, name):
   4010..4891    +  CDS            HaloTag®: modified bacterial dehalogenase that forms covalent bonds with chloroalkane derivatives
   4889..5179    +  CDS            Kcnb1 (fragment): KCNB1_RAT - Experimental evidence at protein level: Swiss-Prot protein existence level 1. Voltage-gated potassium channel that mediates transmembrane potassium transport in excitable membranes, primarily in the brain, but also in the pancreas and cardiovascular system. Contributes to the regulation of the action potential (AP) repolarization, duration and frequency of repetitive AP firing in neurons, muscle cells and endocrine cells and plays a role in homeostatic attenuation of electrical excitability throughout the brain (PubMed:10024359, PubMed:10618149, PubMed:12451110, PubMed:17379638, Pu
   5224..5358    -  polyA_signal   SV40 poly(A) signal: SV40 polyadenylation signal
   5381..5464    -  CDS            large T antigen (fragment): large T antigen from SV40 (simian virus 40)
   6030..6070    -  misc_feature   MCS (fragment): pBluescript multiple cloning site
   6083..6101    -  promoter       T3 promoter: promoter for bacteriophage T3 RNA polymerase
   6144..6166    -  protein_bind   lac operator (fragment): The lac repressor binds to the lac operator to inhibit transcription in E. coli. This inhibition can be relieved by adding lactose or isopropyl-β-D-thiogalactopyranoside (IPTG). lac repressor encoded by lacI
   6170..6200    -  promoter       lac promoter: promoter for the E. coli lac operon
   6215..6236    -  protein_bind   CAP binding site: CAP binding activates transcription in the presence of cAMP. E. coli catabolite activator protein
   6249..6341    -  CDS            lacI (fragment): lac repressor; lacI; The lac repressor binds to the lac operator to inhibit transcription in E. coli. This inhibition can be relieved by adding lactose or isopropyl-β-D-thiogalactopyranoside (IPTG).
   6524..7112    -  rep_origin     ori: high-copy-number ColE1/pMB1/pBR322/pUC origin of replication
   7283..8143    -  CDS            AmpR: β-lactamase; bla; confers resistance to ampicillin, carbenicillin, and related antibiotics
   8144..8248    -  promoter       AmpR promoter: bla
   8274..8495    -  rep_origin     M13 ori (fragment) (sequence partly withheld): M13 bacteriophage origin of replication; arrow indicates direction of (+) strand synthesis
   8495..8782    +  CDS            tyr (fragment) (sequence partly withheld): TYRO_ORYLA - Also known as tyro. Experimental evidence at transcript level: Swiss-Prot protein existence level 2. This is a copper-containing oxidase that functions in the formation of pigments such as melanins and other polyphenolic compounds. From Oryzias latipes (Japanese rice fish) (Japanese killifish).
  11998..12017   +  promoter       ADH1 promoter (fragment): S. cerevisiae ADH1; promoter for alcohol dehydrogenase 1
>Addgene plasmid #119038 | pTol2-elavl3-Voltron-ST | addgene full sequence | sequence record 230357 | Addgene NGS Result
CCCGCGGCGCCAAGGATATTTTGAATGTAGTCGTTCATGGTGAGCCACTCCCGAATTCAGCACTCTGGAG
AGCGACCAAAGAGGAATAGCGGAATAGCAACTACTTGAGCCATTTCTCTCCGTTTGATGGCGTTCATGAT
TAAAAATATAATCACGTGATTTTTTATACATATATAAATATATACATAAAGTAACGCTTTCCTTTTGAGA
ATACATAAATATTTATTCGCGTGATAAATCAATGATCTTATATTTATTTGCACGACCGAAATTAGCCAAA
TTCACCAATTAAAAAAAAAATAAGCCAACAAAAAAGAAGGGTTTATCCGTTCAATTTTGACTTGTGTCCT
GTTGTTTTACAGCTGCCACTGTGATCCCTTAAGCTGCAGTGAGAGTGTGGCTAATGCCTTTTGTTTAAGA
TAATCCTGTAATCTGTTACCGAAACGGCCTATTGACAAGCCGGCATTCACATTTCAGTCAGGAGGCCCGT
CCAGACATGTACATTTATGAATTACGAATGATAAAATTAAGATCTGCATTAGGCGTCAGAAATGTCACGA
ACACCCATTCATTTCCCACAGCCAATAATGGATCATGCTGGGAAGCGCTATCCTCGCAGTCTCAAAATTA
ATGTTGACATGTTGCGTAGAGCTACAGATTAGATCAGCCATATGCTTTATGTGTTTACCTCAGCGGATCT
TCAGCAAGATGTGTTTATTTTAAGAAAATGGCTTCCTCGCTGCCTGCACAGGGGCATTAAGGAAGTGACG
TGAGCGTCCTCACAGTCAAATTACTTTATCTCATGCTGCTTTCAGGCCTCTGCTTATTTTATTATTATTA
TTTTAAATTAGGGGGAATCACGGTGGCGTTGTGGGTAGGGTAGCGCGATCACCTTACAGCAAGAAGGTCG
CTGGTTCGAGCTCTGGCTGGGTCAGTTGGCATTTCTGTGTGGAGTTTAAATTGAATTGAAATTGAATAAA
CTAAATTGGCCCTAGTGTATGTGTGTGAATGTAAGTGTGCATGGGTGTTTCCCAGTGTTGGGTTTGACTG
GAAGAGCATCCGCTTCGTAAAACATATGCTGGATAAGTTGGCGGTTCATTTCACTGTGGTGACCGCTGAT
TAATAAAGGGACTAAGCTGAAAATGAAATGAATTAATACATTTTAAATGAGCTTTTGCTGACATGTTTAT
GATTACAAATAGTGAAATTGTATGTTAATTTACGATAAGTGCATTGTTCTAAATTCATTTTTATGTAGCA
GCTGGTTTTTCTTCCATTTGTGTCATTCAACAGAACATTTTTCTAAAAAAGTGAACTTAAATTTTCTCCT
CCCTCTGACAAGGCTTGATGGTAATTTCAGCCGACTCTAATTACAGACTCACTAAAAGGAATCGGTGCAG
TCATTTATCTTTATCAGCGCGCTGGTGGGAAGGTAATAGGTTTTGCTTATGAGTTGTTTGCGTGCGAGTC
TGGGTCCTTGTGTAGGCGATGCTGATGCACTGCATTAAATATTGAGGGAGAAGTCGCTCAAAAATAGCAA
AGTACAGGCTGGGGCAGGAACGTCAAAGCCCGCTCAGTGGCCACGTTTCTTGTTTCGTAAGTCCTATTTT
TAATAGCGATAATTCAGGCTCAGTAGAAGGAACTCCAGCACTATAAGCAGTCTCTCGCCTGTCTCGGCGA
GTTATGTATTTTGGGATGAAGTGCTCTTCCACCTCTACCTCTGCTGTGCTGGCGCCAGTATCTGGGCTGT
AAGATAGTGTACGTGTCAGTCTGTGTGGCCGAAGAGCCTGTGTGTTGTGTAACTCACTACATTCGTCGCT
GTGGATGGCTGACTTGCCATGGGGAGGTTTACTTCAGTTCACGAATCACATTCGCCACGATCTTGTCACT
TTGTGTCAAGACTCGCTCTCTGTGTGTCAACAGCTCTGCTGTTTGAGGTTGAAATTCTGAACTTGAGATA
TATCCCAGGATATATTAGGGCTACTGCCAACGGAAAAAGCAAATGGTGCCATGGCCATTTGATTGATCAA
ACAAACACCCTTTTGCTTGGGTGACAGTGAAATGTCAGATCCATGTTTGTACTGCTTTAATAACTTGCCT
CTCTGAGCTTTCTCCTTGTCAGTGTCAATTTGCCTGAGATATAAATTCCGGTTGCCCCGAAAGCTTATTT
TATTAAAAAAAAGCTAACATGCACTCATACAACGTGCGCACATACATGTGAGGCTTGCTAAAAGTCAAGA
AGCAAGCCAATAGCAAGAGTCGTCAGACTGCTGTTACCTGGGCAACCTGGTTAGAGGTAAGGCTCAAGGC
AAGAATAAATCATTCCACTGAAGAGACACAGCGTTACAGCGAGATGAGAGCAAGAGGCGATAGTGAAGGG
AGAACAAAAGAACAGCCTACCCACACTAGTGCAGATCTACCTGTTTGAGCTACTGATTGTTCAGTTTGAT
TAGATATCAGACAATTCTGCTATCTCCAATTGCATTGCTGCATGAATTCCTAGAAATCATTTTAATCACC
AAAAACTAGTAGGGACACTTGTGGCGTATATGATTCTGCCTGTTGATTGTGGGGATCCAACAGAAAGATC
ATGAATGCATTGTTAATTAAGTCGGTGAGACACCCTGTTCCACCCTAGGGGCCGTTCTGGGGAAAGAGTG
CTTTCAGTCAGCTAAAGATGACTAATATGTGAACATATATTACTACACATGCCAATTTGTACATTCTGGA
TAGTTACCAGCCCTGGGAAAACATCGAAAAAAATAAATCAACATAGATAAAATTGGCAAATCCCTTCTGG
TACGATGCAGAGTGCTTGCTCTGAGAACTTGTGCATTGTGACAGAAAGCGACCGTTAAAAACTGAAAGTA
GCATCTACAACCTGCATACATCTGTTCTTTGAAAATCCCCTGTAGGCCAAATTAAGCATCACGCTGTGCT
CCACAGCAACACGGATGAACCGAAAACCCAGACACAAACGCACACACTTTTCACATAAACAAGGTTTAGT
TATGCTAGCTATGCTTTTTCGTCCTCCCTTTGTCATCAGCGGCGAGTGACGTAACACAGTTTGACCCTGG
ACAGCGTAAAGGGGGGGTTGGGAATGAGTGAAAGGACTGTGACATCTGCAGGGCCAGGGGCTGATGGAGA
GAGCTGAAGTGAGGGAGGTCAGAGGAGGAGGAAGGGTGGGATATTGTCCTCCTCAGGCCCTATCCCTCTC
AGACGCATTGATTTTTAACCTCTCAGCGAGAATGCCAAGCATTACACCCCTCAAATTATGGTTCCTCACC
CAACCTGTTATATTTTCCACCTGCAGATAATTACCGGTATGGCTGACGTGGAAACCGAGACCGGCATGAT
TGCACAGTGGATTGTCTTTGCTATTATGGCTGCTGCTGCTATTGCTTTTGGAGTGGCTGTGCACTTTCGG
CCTTCAGAGCTGAAGAGCGCATACTATATCAACATTGCCATCTGCACTATCGCCGCTACCGCTTACTATG
CAATGGCCGTGAACTACCAGGACCTGACAATGAATGGTGAAAGGCAGGTGGTCTACGCAAGATATATTAA
CTGGGTGCTGACCACACCACTGCTCCTGCTCGATCTCATCGTCATGACCAAGATGGGCGGAGTGATGATT
TCTTGGGTCATCGGCGCAGACATTTTCATGATCGTGTTTGGTATTCTGGGCGCCTTCGAGGATGAACACA
AGTTCAAATGGGTGTACTTTATCGCTGGATGTGTGATGCAGGCAGTCCTGACATACGGGATGTATAACGC
CACTTGGAAAGACGATCTGAAGAAAAGCCCCGAGTACCATAGCTCCTATGTCAGTCTGCTCGTCTTCCTG
TCAATCCTCTGGGTGTTTTATCCTGTCGTGTGGGCTTTCGGGTCTGGTAGTGGCGTGCTGTCCGTCGACA
ATGAGGCCATTCTCATGGGAATCCTGGATGTGCTCGCTAAGCCACTGTTTGGAATGGGGTGCCTCATTGC
CCATGAGACTATCTTCAAGATCGGTACTGGCTTTCCATTCGACCCCCATTATGTGGAAGTCCTGGGCGAG
CGCATGCACTACGTCGATGTTGGTCCGCGCGATGGCACCCCTGTGCTGTTCCTGCACGGTAACCCGACCT
CCTCCTACGTGTGGCGCAACATCATCCCGCATGTTGCACCGACCCATCGCTGCATTGCTCCAGACCTGAT
CGGTATGGGCAAATCCGACAAACCAGACCTGGGTTATTTCTTCGACGACCACGTCCGCTTCATGGATGCC
TTCATCGAAGCCCTGGGTCTGGAAGAGGTCGTCCTGGTCATTCACGACTGGGGCTCCGCTCTGGGTTTCC
ACTGGGCCAAGCGCAATCCAGAGCGCGTCAAAGGTATTGCATTTATGGAGTTCATCCACCCTATCCCGAC
CTGGGACGAATGGCCAGAATTTGCCCGCGAGACCTTCCAGGCCTTCCGCACCACCGACGTCGGCCGCAAG
CTGATCATCGATCAGAACGTTTTTATCGAGGGTACGCTGCCGATGGGTGTCGTCCGCCCGCTGACTGAAG
TCGAGATGGACCATTACCGCGAGCCGTTCCTGAATCCTGTTGACCGCGAGCCACTGTGGCGCTTCCCAAA
CGAGCTGCCAATCGCCGGTGAGCCAGCGAACATCGTCGCGCTGGTCGAAGAATACATGGACTGGCTGCAC
CAGTCCCCTGTCCCGAAGCTGCTGTTCTGGGGCACCCCAGGCGTTCTGATCCCACCGGCCGAAGCCGCTC
GCCTGGCCAAAAGCCTGCCTAACTGCAAGGCTGTGGACATCGGCCCGGGTCTGAATCTGCTGCAAGAAGA
CAACCCGGACCTGATCGGCAGCGAGATCGCGCGCTGGCTGTCGACGCTCGAGATTTCCGGCGAGCCAACC
ACTAAGAGCAGGATCACCAGCGAGGGCGAGTACATCCCCCTGGACCAGATCGACATCAACGTGTTCTGCT
ACGAGAACGAGGTGCAAAGTCAGCCTATCCTGAACACAAAGGAAATGGCTCCACAGTCTAAGCCTCCCGA
AGAGCTTGAGATGTCCAGTATGCCAAGTCCCGTGGCTCCCCTCCCTGCCAGGACTGAAGGAGTGATTGAC
ATGAGGAGTATGTCATCTATTGATAGCTTCATCTCTTGCGCAACAGATTTCCCCGAGGCTACTCGATTCT
AACCGGTGGATCCTGGCCGTCGTTTTACTGTACCATCGATGATGATCCAGACATGATAAGATACATTGAT
GAGTTTGGACAAACCACAACTAGAATGCAGTGAAAAAAATGCTTTATTTGTGAAATTTGTGATGCTATTG
CTTTATTTGTAACCATTATAAGCTGCAATAAACAAGTTAACAACAACAATTGCATTCATTTTATGTTTCA
GGTTCAGGGGGAGGTGTGGGAGGTTTTTTAAAGCAAGTAAAACCTCTACAAATGTGGTATGGCTGATTAT
GATCCTCTAGATCAGATCTGCGAAGATACGGCCACGGGTGCTCTTGATCCTGTGGCTGATTTTGGACTGT
GCTGCTCGCAGCTGCTGATGAATCACATACTTCCTCCATTTTCTTCCACTGATTGACTGTTATAATTTCC
CTAATTTCCAGGTCAAGGTGCTGTGCATTGTGGTAATAGATGTGACATGACGTCACTTCCAAAGGACCAA
TGAACATGTCTGACCAATTTCATATAATGTGAAAACGATTTTCATAGGCAGAATAAATAACATTTAAATT
AAACTGGGCATCAGCGCAATTCAATTGGTTTGGTAATAGCAAGGGAAAATAGAATGAAGTGATCTCCAAA
AAATAAGTACTTTTTGACTGTAAATAAAATTGTAAGGAGTAAAAAGTACTTTTTTTTCTAAAAAAATGTA
ATTAAGTAAAAGTAAAAGTATTGATTTTTAATTGTACTCAAGTAAAGTAAAAATCCCCAAAAATAATACT
TAAGTACAGTAATCAAGTAAAATTACTCAAGTACTTTACACCTCTGGTTCTTGACCCCCTACCTTCAGCA
AGCCCAGCAGATCCACTAGTTCTAGAGCGGCCGCCACCGCGGTGGAGCTCCAGCTTTTGTTCCCTTTAGT
GAGGGTTAATTGCGCGCTTGGCGTAATCATGGTCATAGCTGTTTCCTGTGTGAAATTGTTATCCGCTCAC
AATTCCACACAACATACGAGCCGGAAGCATAAAGTGTAAAGCCTGGGGTGCCTAATGAGTGAGCTAACTC
ACATTAATTGCGTTGCGCTCACTGCCCGCTTTCCAGTCGGGAAACCTGTCGTGCCAGCTGCATTAATGAA
TCGGCCAACGCGCGGGGAGAGGCGGTTTGCGTATTGGGCGCTCTTCCGCTTCCTCGCTCACTGACTCGCT
GCGCTCGGTCGTTCGGCTGCGGCGAGCGGTATCAGCTCACTCAAAGGCGGTAATACGGTTATCCACAGAA
TCAGGGGATAACGCAGGAAAGAACATGTGAGCAAAAGGCCAGCAAAAGGCCAGGAACCGTAAAAAGGCCG
CGTTGCTGGCGTTTTTCCATAGGCTCCGCCCCCCTGACGAGCATCACAAAAATCGACGCTCAAGTCAGAG
GTGGCGAAACCCGACAGGACTATAAAGATACCAGGCGTTTCCCCCTGGAAGCTCCCTCGTGCGCTCTCCT
GTTCCGACCCTGCCGCTTACCGGATACCTGTCCGCCTTTCTCCCTTCGGGAAGCGTGGCGCTTTCTCATA
GCTCACGCTGTAGGTATCTCAGTTCGGTGTAGGTCGTTCGCTCCAAGCTGGGCTGTGTGCACGAACCCCC
CGTTCAGCCCGACCGCTGCGCCTTATCCGGTAACTATCGTCTTGAGTCCAACCCGGTAAGACACGACTTA
TCGCCACTGGCAGCAGCCACTGGTAACAGGATTAGCAGAGCGAGGTATGTAGGCGGTGCTACAGAGTTCT
TGAAGTGGTGGCCTAACTACGGCTACACTAGAAGAACAGTATTTGGTATCTGCGCTCTGCTGAAGCCAGT
TACCTTCGGAAAAAGAGTTGGTAGCTCTTGATCCGGCAAACAAACCACCGCTGGTAGCGGTGGTTTTTTT
GTTTGCAAGCAGCAGATTACGCGCAGAAAAAAAGGATCTCAAGAAGATCCTTTGATCTTTTCTACGGGGT
CTGACGCTCAGTGGAACGAAAACTCACGTTAAGGCATTTTGGTCATGAGATTATCAAAAAGGATCTTCAC
CTAGATCCTTTTAAATTAAAAATGAAGTTTTAAATCAATCTAAAGTATATATGAGTAAACTTGGTCTGAC
AGTTACCAATGCTTAATCAGTGAGGCACCTATCTCAGCGATCTGTCTATTTCGTTCATCCATAGTTGCCT
GACTCCCCGTCGTGTAGATAACTACGATACGGGAGGGCTTACCATCTGGCCCCAGTGCTGCAATGATACC
GCGAGACCCACGCTCACCGGCTCCAGATTTATCAGCAATAAACCAGCCAGCCGGAAGGGCCGAGCGCAGA
AGTGGTCCTGCAACTTTATCCGCCTCCATCCAGTCTATTAATTGTTGCCGGGAAGCTAGAGTAAGTAGTT
CGCCAGTTAATAGTTTGCGCAACGTTGTTGCCATTGCTACAGGCATCGTGGTGTCACGCTCGTCGTTTGG
TATGGCTTCATTCAGCTCCGGTTCCCAACGATCAAGGCGAGTTACATGATCCCCCATGTTGTGCAAAAAA
GCGGTTAGCTCCTTCGGTCCTCCGATCGTTGTCAGAAGTAAGTTGGCCGCAGTGTTATCACTCATGGTTA
TGGCAGCACTGCATAATTCTCTTACTGTCATGCCATCCGTAAGATGCTTTTCTGTGACTGGTGAGTACTC
AACCAAGTCATTCTGAGAATAGTGTATGCGGCGACCGAGTTGCTCTTGCCCGGCGTCAATACGGGATAAT
ACCGCGCCACATAGCAGAACTTTAAAAGTGCTCATCATTGGAAAACGTTCTTCGGGGCGAAAACTCTCAA
GGATCTTACCGCTGTTGAGATCCAGTTCGATGTAACCCACTCGTGCACCCAACTGATCTTCAGCATCTTT
TACTTTCACCAGCGTTTCTGGGTGAGCAAAAACAGGAAGGCAAAATGCCGCAAAAAAGGGAATAAGGGCG
ACACGGAAATGTTGAATACTCATACTCTTCCTTTTTCAATATTATTGAAGCATTTATCAGGGTTATTGTC
TCATGAGCGGATACATATTTGAATGTATTTAGAAAAATAAACAAATAGGGGTTCCGCGCACATTTCCCCG
AAAAGTGCCACCTAAATTGTAAGCGTTAATATTTTGTTAAAATTCGCGTTAAATTTTTGTTAAATCAGCT
CATTTTTTAACCAATAGGCCGAAATCGGCAAAATCCCTTATAAATCAAAAGAATAGACCGAGATAGGGT
[37 nt withheld, positions 8400-8436]
AAAGAACGTGGACTCCAACGTCAAAGG
[32 nt withheld, positions 8464-8495]
GCTGGCTAAGAACTCATCAGCCTCCCCGGTCCATCTACCCACGTACCAATGCACCAATTGGCCACAATGA
CGGCTACTACATGGTGCCATTCCTTCCTCTTTATAGGAATGGAGACTACCTCCTGTCCAACAATGCTCTT
GGATACGAGTACGCCTACCTGTTGGACCCAGGTCATTGCACAACACCAGAAATGCCCTCTGATCTGCAAA
AGACGTGAATATCTGTTCAGACACCCATATCCACTCTGTTCCACACAGGTCAGAGGTTTGTCCAGGAGTT
CTTGACAGAGGTGTAAAAAGTACTCAAAAATTTTACTCAAGTGAAAGTACAAGTACTTAGGGAAAATTTT
ACTCAATTAAAAGTAAAAGTATCTGGCTAGAATCTTACTTGAGTAAAAGTAAAAAAGTACTCCATTAAAA
TTGTACTTGAGTATTAAGGAAGTAAAAGTAAAAGCAAGAAAGAAAACTAGAGATTCTTGTTTAAGCTTCC
CGGGTGTCGACGAATTCTCGAGCTCTATTCCTAAAGACCTTGGGTGACCAAAATCTTATTTTAATAAATA
AAACTGTTTATTAAAACTTTTTTGTTTCAAAGAACCATATGTATAGTGAAATTTATAAAAATATCAATTT
TTAAAAAGCTGGTGTACTCATTTATGTTATGAACTCTAAAACCATATACTGACTGCAAGTGATGATGTAT
AGAGTGATGTTTACGAGTAAACATATTTAGTTGTATACATCCTACTGAGCACATTTTGATGTATGAAATA
ACATTACAAGCTTTATCCAAATTAAGCCATTTTAAAACACTGCCAATTGAAAATACAAATCCTGGAAAAA
ATCGTCTTTAGCGCAGTCATTTGAGCCATCCTAATCCGTTACCTCAGACCATAATAAGAAGGGATAACAC
TAGCTGTAGCAATGGAACACATCTGTTTCACACAATCATATCTCCTGCGCCGGTGCTAAGCAGATTCAGC
GTGATCATAACATGCTTTCCACTCATAAATGTAAATTTACAATTTGCACATGTAAAACAGACACTTTTGA
GATATTGGATAAAAAAACAAGAGTATATTGCTTAGTTTCATCCACCAGTCATCCCCACAGCGTTTGGAAG
GCCATAAAAAGTGTCTAAAATCAATGATCATTGAAAGAGCACAAGAGAGACTCTTACGCTGTAATGCCAC
TGGGGACAAAAGTGACAGTCTCTTAATGGGCTCTTCTGGAGGGGCTCCTGAACATTAAAAATTATCAGCG
AAATTACCGAAAGAGCTTCAAGCAACTGGCATGCTTGATCCTCTGCGTCGGGGCGGTGAATAGGTGCTTC
AGATGCCCTCTTACCCACGGGCTGGATTCAGCTGCCCCGCTACCAGCGGAGACCCCCTAATGAGCCTCTG
CAATTAAGTTTATTCATGTTAAGTGTGAACGGGGTGCGTGCGGAACTGTGGGCAGCTAACAGACCTGGGT
TCTTTGTGCCACAAGTGCTGCCTTTATTCGGCTCACAAAGCAGAAAACAACACCCGCACCTATAATGGCG
CCCTCGGCTGGGTCTAAGAAACGTGGCGAGTTGACAGAGCAGAGTGGGCGGGGTTAAGACAGACTGACAG
CGGGACCCATCTCCATCCTCTTATTAACGCTTAACGAGTGCCTTCCTCATGCAATATTCATCGCCACTAA
TATCATCCAAGCTCTGAGCTGAGCTGGCCACTTATGTAAGGCAATTATGTAAAATATCAGACAGGGCCCA
CACTCAGAATCTGACTGGGGTAGAGACGCGGGACGAGAACCGAGAGCAAGAACTGAAAGTGAAAGTGACC
ACTAAAGGGAGGAGAGGACAGAGGGGCAGGATGTGTCAAGATTACCAGAGAACACTTGGCCAGAAATGCG
CAACCATTGGAGCTCTCCGGATTACCCAAAGGTTAACGAGTTTGAACGCCTCTGCCCACTCGCCCATCTC
TGATGGTTTCCCAAGAACTCCTCAAGCAAAATATATATAATTGTGTGTATTATGCACAGACACGAGAAAA
TGCTGTTTTTCTGATCTGCATTACAGCACATTTGCCCGCCAACGACAATACCACCCACTCGGTACCTCGC
TGACTCCTGATGCCTGATACCTGCGCGGTGACTGTCTACAATCTGCATAATCAAGAGAAGTTGTGTTGAA
GACGAGCGCCACACAACCGTTTCCACAAGGTCACCCAAGGCCGGTGCAGATGTAGGTGAGGTCTCCATAA
ACAGACTGAAATAAACACATCCTCCGCTGGGAACAACAACCCCCTCACGCCTCATGCATTTCCATAAGCC
TACATGCATCTCTTCCAACTTATGGAGACTCGCACCTACCAACATCCGCACAACAAAGATATACAGAGCG
CGCTCCCTCAGGTCAAGGCCCTGTGGGGGTCTGTGCAGAAATAGGTCATTTGTCACACATCAAGTCCTGG
GGCAGGAGATGCATTATAGATGAGACCAAACAGCCTGTCTCGGTGAGCTCTACCCACTCCCTGAGACTAG
AAATGGGGGAAGGGAGCTTGAGATAACAACCGCTGCAATCACTGTGTCGATGTTTAATATCAGCACCAAC
CGGGAACAATAAGGAGATGGGTGCATTCATGTTCACATCTTACCAGTCAAGTATCATCGAACCGGCTTGA
TAACCACACCTCGTGTAATAGCTGAGCAGATAGTTGTCATTTTAAAGCGTTGGCCTTTGTCGATTATGTA
ATGCGCACATTCAACACATGGTAATATAGAAACGGTTATGTCGAGGTTGTTTTGTCCAGAGATGACCTTC
ACACAGTTACAGCCGCTCTGCATCCACACAAATGGAGGACTTAATCGTGGACTGCATTCTTAGAAATGAT
CTACAAAGACAAATAATGTGAAATCAAGAAAGGACAAAATTTAAGTAAGGGGATGAGGGAGAGAGAGAAC
GAGGGGCAAGGAGAAAGCATGGCTCCTGTCTTTTTCTGCACCCATCTGTTCGGAGTGCAGGTGGAGCTCT
ATTCACTCAGCTCTGCATGTGTGTTTGGGGGGGGCAGGAAGAAAGGGAGGGCAAAAGGAAGAGTGGAGAG
ATGGTGGGGGCTGGAGGGATGGGGGGTTCTCGGTGATCTCTCCTGAAGGGGATAATGGGAGAGCAGCGCT
TTGCAATGGCTGCCATGTAGTACCCTCCCTGCACAATTAGCCAATCAGCAGCAAGCTCTGCCAGCCAGAA
GGACACATAAAAGAAGAACATTGCAGCAGAGGCACAGAAGGAGCCTGCGAGGAGCTGGGAAATACACACA
CAACAGCAGAACCACAACACCCTCCCCTGGACACACCCTACTGGGGATCACTGCTTTTCTTTTTTTCTGA
ACCATCGCCCACGCCACACGGAGAGAAATCTCTCTCTCATCATCATCCTGAAGAAAACCCCCTTATCCTC
ATTTTCACACTGCTGAGGAAAACCTACAATCGCACGGGCTGAGATTTCCTGGCGAAGACTGTCCTTTTTC
CTTTTTCTTTTTTTTTCTTTTCCTTTGGAAACTGACATTTGCATTTCTCCATTCCAAGCCACGGCGTAAT
AATATCTGCAATCCAGCCTGAAGACCTGCAAATCGAAGGACCTAGATCACTATCATCTTTGTACGTCAAG
GATCCTGGTTACTGTACGTATAACCTTTCTTTCTTTTGCTCTGACCAATATGAAACACTAAAATCGATTC
GAGCAGCCTCTCAGCATCAATTACAGTGCGTGAAAAACATTCAAATAGAGGCAGCAAATATTACATGTGA
AAATACAGGCTGGCTAAATCCAAGCTAATTTAGAAATGTGGTCAAAACGCATACTGGCACGTCTAATCGC
GGATTCAGTAAACAAGATTAACGATTAGCCCAGTGTATAAGTCATATGATACCGGCATGCGCGAGAGCAT
CGCTACACCCGAGCTGGCTTCATTTTCGGAGGAAAATCAAAACATTGCTTTCTCCTGCCGTGCGAACCAT
TCGTCATAAACCGTAATACGCAACATACATTTATTACTACATCCGTTAATTAGCGATAATTAGCCGTTAT
TAACAAAGAGCGCTGAGGAATTCCTCTCAAATAGCGGAGGTGCGGCGGAGGCAGAGGGGCGTAAAAGGGC
ACATGCGTGCCTGGCTCAAAAAAGGATGCTCCAGACTGAAACTCAGAGACAAAACACGATGCCTCGGAGG
CTGAGAGCCCATCGAGAGGAAAGGCAAAGAAAAGGGTCGAGTCACTCAGAGGGGGAGGGGAGATATTGTG
CATCCATTGGTTTGAATTGAAGCAGGCAGAATAAAAATCCTTGCGATTATGCTTCGTGAGAGATCGCGAG
AGAGGAAAAGGCTAAATGCCACGTATGCAAATGGATAAATGTCATCTATTTCTTCGCGAGTAGACATTTT
GTGGACAACGAGAGTGTAAATAAGCGATATGAGGGGAATACAAAGGCCTTGAGGGAAAGCGTTTTGGGCG
TGTCTTGTCGAAAAGAAGACAGCGATGGCACGCGCTCAGAACCACCATCTTCACGTAGACAATCCGCGTG
AAAACAATAACAAAACTGCTCATTTTAACACGAGCAGGTGTTTGAAACCACCCAAAAAAGATTGTCTAAA
ATATTAAGATTAATTAATGACGTTTAAATGTCCAGGCCTGATATAAATGAAGCGTGTAGTAAGAGTAATC
GCCTTTGTTTCTTTTCAGAGATACGTTTTCAGAGATTCAGGGAATTATATCTTCAATAAAATAATGTTTG
ATTTCATTATTTTAAAGCTTTTTAAGAAGTAAAAATACACATTATTCATTTACATTTTATTTTATTTAAA
GGCCTATGGTCTTGAAAATAATAAGTGGAATATATAGGCTATATATTCGTCTAAGGACAGCCGGTGTTAT
TTTATAGTGACCTCAGACAAAAGCCGAGACAAAACGAGGCGCTTGCCTTTCATTTTAATCCTTAATAGAC
GGTGTGATGAATGAATGAATGAATGAATAAATGAATGAATGACGGGCCCTTCGGCATGTTGTTCCGCAGT
CCTCCGTGAGCACGAGTCTCTACCGCAGTGCCAAGCACATAAAACCGTTGAGTCAGATAACCTTCTCCAG
GCGCGTATACACAATTCAAGGACAAGCACATCACAACTATACACAACACAACACAACCGCCTAAACGCAC
GAGCTCATCAATCGCAATTTAAAGGCATGTCAGTCAAAGAAAAAGGCGGCGTTATTTAAAACCAATGTTC
AACAATATTTGTATGCTGACTAGCCCGGGCGCGCACGCTATAAGATCACAAGGCCTTGTTTTTTCCCTTT
ATTCAAAATATCATTAATTATTACAGGTCATAAAACAAAACAATGCGAATTACAATGATTTAAAGACTAT
TGATTTAACAATAATCAGTTAATTATAGAATAATATTATAATATTTTACATACAAATGAAAGATGACATT
ATTTGATGACATTGTAATTAAAATATATGCAATATATTTTTACGTTTTTATTAATTAGGCTATTACTATT
ATTATAATTATCATTATTTTTATTATTATTATTATTATTATTAAATAGTCTTGCGAAATAAGAGTGAAGG
CAGTTGCAATGTTCATTGTTCCCGGAGAGTCCCGCAGCCTCTGGCCTCAACACAAAGCGCTACTGTTTAC
ATTAATATTCATAGTGCTGCCATGGTCTCTGTAGAGGAGGAACGGGTGGCTCTTTTGTTCGCTAGTGTCA
ATACGTTTATTCAGCAAAAAGCAGCTCGGATTTGTGAATGCCCAACAAGCACACGCGCACTCCAATCAAA
GGACGAGAGGATAACGATTTTAAACGATTCGCAAACGTGTTTATTTGTAAAGACGACATCAAGAGCTTAA
TGTCCACTTGAAAAGAAATAAATATG
